Addgene plasmid #20923: pEP4 E02S EM2K
Purpose: used in the derivation of human iPS cells using non-integrating episomal vectors; expresses Oct4 and Sox2; Myc and Klf4
Depositing lab: James Thomson. Depositing organization: University of Wisconsin, Madison. Publication: Human Induced Pluripotent Stem Cells Free of Vector and Transgene Sequences. Yu J, Hu K, Smuga-Otto K, Tian S, Stewart R, Slukvin II, Thomson JA. Science. 2009 Mar 26. 10.1126/science.1172482 PubMed 19325077.
Backbone
  Vector backbone: pCEP4
  Backbone manufacturer: Invitrogen
  Backbone size w/o insert (bp): 12600
  Vector type: Episomal/EBNA
Growth in bacteria
  Bacterial resistance: Ampicillin, 100 μg/mL
  Growth temperature: 37°C
  Growth strain: Top10F'
  Growth instructions: Top10 "Extremely" low copy number
  Copy number: Low Copy
Gene/Insert
  Gene/Insert name: Oct4 and Sox2; Myc and Klf4
  Species: H. sapiens (human)
  Insert size (bp): 2700
  GenBank ID: NM_002701 NM_004235 NM_002467 NM_003106
  Entrez Gene: SOX2 (a.k.a. ANOP3, MCOPS3); KLF4 (a.k.a. EZF, GKLF); MYC (a.k.a. MRTL, MYCC, bHLHe39, c-Myc); POU5F1 (a.k.a. OCT3, OCT4, OCT4Borf1, OTF-3, OTF3, OTF4, Oct-3, Oct-4, Oct3/4)
  Cloning method: Restriction Enzyme; 5′ cloning site multiple (unknown if destroyed); 3′ cloning site multiple (unknown if destroyed)
  Sequencing primers: 5′ na
Terms and licenses: Academic/Nonprofit Terms; Industry Terms: Not Available to Industry
Depositor comments: Oct4 and Sox2 are coexpressed under a strong EF promoter. Myc and Klf4 are coexpressed under a separate (but identical) EF promoter. This plasmid contains EBNA-1 and OriP for limited maintenance in mammalian cells. These plasmids were used at concentrations of >1.5 mg/ml. When preparing these plasmids for transfection, 3 low concentration maxipreps are done and the elution is combined in about 700 ul. Note that this a K278M mutation in Klf4, but it does not affect the reprogramming ability.
How to cite: pEP4 E02S EM2K was a gift from James Thomson (Addgene plasmid # 20923 ; http://n2t.net/addgene:20923 ; RRID:Addgene_20923)
