[The description below was written by a language model from this plasmid's Addgene catalogue record and pLannotate feature annotations shown in this document.]
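Description:
pEP4 E02S EM2K is an oriP/EBNA-1 episomal mammalian expression vector built on the pCEP4 backbone and used to derive human induced pluripotent stem cells without genomic integration of the reprogramming genes. In E. coli it is propagated through a ColE1/pUC-type origin with ampicillin selection (AmpR under its own promoter). Although this origin is normally high copy, the record describes the plasmid as very low copy. In human cells, the Epstein-Barr virus EBNA1 protein encoded on the plasmid acts on oriP to replicate the plasmid and tether it to chromosomes. The vector therefore persists as an extrachromosomal episome for a limited time and is gradually lost, which can yield cells free of vector and transgene sequences. No mammalian drug-selection marker is annotated in either feature table.

The payload consists of two bicistronic cassettes in the same orientation, each driven by its own copy of the strong constitutive human EF-1α promoter and followed by an SV40 polyadenylation signal. The first expresses human POU5F1 (OCT4) and, via an EMCV-derived IRES2 element that allows cap-independent translation of the second reading frame, SOX2. The second expresses c-MYC followed by IRES2 and KLF4. The depositor notes a K278M substitution in KLF4 that does not impair reprogramming activity.

The two sequence records, roughly 16.7 kb each (a depositor sequence and a repository sequencing result), give the same feature layout with only a few bases of difference. The short annotated fragments of rop, bla, tet, large T antigen, the CMV enhancer and flanking EBV genes appear to be backbone or cloning remnants. The catalogue's listed insert size of 2.7 kb is much smaller than the annotated cassettes, and the backbone and insert figures together fall short of the sequenced length.
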