Features (pLannotate 1.2.2; 28 found; start..end, strand, type, name):
     13..1175    +  promoter       EF-1α promoter: strong constitutive promoter for human elongation factor EF-1α
   1202..1219    +  misc_feature   MCS (fragment): multiple cloning site
   1229..2308    +  CDS            POU5F1: PO5F1_HUMAN - Also known as OCT3, OCT4, OTF3. Experimental evidence at protein level: Swiss-Prot protein existence level 1. Transcription factor that binds to the octamer motif (5'- ATTTGCAT-3'). Forms a trimeric complex with SOX2 or SOX15 on DNA and controls the expression of a number of genes involved in embryonic development such as YES1, FGF4, UTF1 and ZFP206. Critical for early embryogenesis and for embryonic stem cell pluripotency. From Homo sapiens (Human).
   2385..2968    +  misc_feature   IRES2: internal ribosome entry site (IRES) of the encephalomyocarditis virus (EMCV)
   2991..3941    +  CDS            SOX2: SOX2_HUMAN - Experimental evidence at protein level: Swiss-Prot protein existence level 1. Transcription factor that forms a trimeric complex with OCT4 on DNA and controls the expression of a number of genes involved in embryonic development such as YES1, FGF4, UTF1 and ZFP206 (By similarity). Binds to the proximal enhancer region of NANOG (By similarity). Critical for early embryogenesis and for embryonic stem cell pluripotency (PubMed:18035408). Downstream SRRT target that mediates the promotion of neural stem cell self-renewal (By similarity). Keeps neural cells undifferentiated by countera
   3977..4111    -  polyA_signal   SV40 poly(A) signal: SV40 polyadenylation signal
   4134..4217    -  CDS            large T antigen (fragment): large T antigen from SV40 (simian virus 40)
   4220..4260    +  CDS            rop (fragment): Rop protein, which maintains plasmids at low copy number; rop
   4415..4440    -  CDS            bla(M) (fragment): β-lactamase lacking the signal sequence; bla(M); allows cytosolic expression of β-lactamase
   4614..4632    +  enhancer       CMV enhancer (fragment): human cytomegalovirus immediate early enhancer
   4641..5803    +  promoter       EF-1α promoter: strong constitutive promoter for human elongation factor EF-1α
   5830..5847    +  misc_feature   MCS (fragment): multiple cloning site
   5882..5925    +  misc_feature   MCS (fragment): multiple cloning site
   5935..7254    +  CDS            c-Myc: human c-Myc proto-oncogene
   7321..7904    +  misc_feature   IRES2: internal ribosome entry site (IRES) of the encephalomyocarditis virus (EMCV)
   7930..9339    +  CDS            KLF4 (fragment): KLF4_HUMAN - Also known as EZF, GKLF. Experimental evidence at protein level: Swiss-Prot protein existence level 1. Transcription factor; can act both as activator and as repressor. Binds the 5'-CACCC-3' core sequence. Binds to the promoter region of its own gene and can activate its own transcription. Regulates the expression of key transcription factors during embryonic development. Plays an important role in maintaining embryonic stem cells, and in preventing their differentiation. Required for establishing the barrier function of the skin and for postnatal maturation and maintenance of the
   9381..9515    -  polyA_signal   SV40 poly(A) signal: SV40 polyadenylation signal
   9538..9621    -  CDS            large T antigen (fragment): large T antigen from SV40 (simian virus 40)
   9624..9664    +  CDS            rop (fragment): Rop protein, which maintains plasmids at low copy number; rop
  10246..12035   -  rep_origin     oriP: Epstein-Barr virus oriP replication origin (Yates et al., 2000)
  12036..12254   -  CDS            gL (fragment): GL_EBVB9 - Experimental evidence at protein level: Swiss-Prot protein existence level 1. The heterodimer glycoprotein H-glycoprotein L is required for the fusion of viral and plasma membranes leading to virus entry into the host cell. Acts as a functional inhibitor of gH and maintains gH in an inhibited form. Upon binding to host integrins, gL dissociates from gH leading to activation of the viral fusion glycoproteins gB and gH. Fusion of EBV with B-lymphocytes requires the additional receptor- binding protein gp42, which forms a complex with gH/gL. The heterodimer gH/gL targets also host EPHA
  12337..14262   -  CDS            EBNA1: Epstein-Barr nuclear antigen 1, also known as EBNA-1 crucial for latent viral infection, and for episomal amplification of vectors containing the oriP origin (Okita et al., 2013)
  14300..14644   -  CDS            BRRF2_EBVB9 (fragment): Protein inferred from homology: Swiss-Prot protein existence level 3. From Epstein-Barr virus (strain B95-8) (HHV-4) (Human herpesvirus 4).
  14647..14670   -  promoter       tet promoter (fragment): E. coli promoter for tetracycline efflux protein gene
  14787..14891   +  promoter       AmpR promoter: bla
  14892..15752   +  CDS            AmpR: β-lactamase; bla; confers resistance to ampicillin, carbenicillin, and related antibiotics
  15923..16511   +  rep_origin     ori: high-copy-number ColE1/pMB1/pBR322/pUC origin of replication
  16557..1       -  CDS            TcR (fragment) (across the origin): tetracycline efflux protein; tet; confers resistance to tetracycline
>Addgene plasmid #20923 | pEP4 E02S EM2K | depositor full sequence | sequence record 9759 | Author sequence
CTAGCTTCGTGAGGCTCCGGTGCCCGTCAGTGGGCAGAGCGCACATCGCCCACAGTCCCCGAGAAGTTGG
GGGGAGGGGTCGGCAATTGAACCGGTGCCTAGAGAAGGTGGCGCGGGGTAAACTGGGAAAGTGATGTCGT
GTACTGGCTCCGCCTTTTTCCCGAGGGTGGGGGAGAACCGTATATAAGTGCAGTAGTCGCCGTGAACGTT
CTTTTTCGCAACGGGTTTGCCGCCAGAACACAGGTAAGTGCCGTGTGTGGTTCCCGCGGGCCTGGCCTCT
TTACGGGTTATGGCCCTTGCGTGCCTTGAATTACTTCCACCTGGCTCCAGTACGTGATTCTTGATCCCGA
GCTGGAGCCAGGGGCGGGCCTTGCGCTTTAGGAGCCCCTTCGCCTCGTGCTTGAGTTGAGGCCTGGCCTG
GGCGCTGGGGCCGCCGCGTGCGAATCTGGTGGCACCTTCGCGCCTGTCTCGCTGCTTTCGATAAGTCTCT
AGCCATTTAAAATTTTTGATGACCTGCTGCGACGCTTTTTTTCTGGCAAGATAGTCTTGTAAATGCGGGC
CAGGATCTGCACACTGGTATTTCGGTTTTTGGGCCCGCGGCCGGCGACGGGGCCCGTGCGTCCCAGCGCA
CATGTTCGGCGAGGCGGGGCCTGCGAGCGCGGCCACCGAGAATCGGACGGGGGTAGTCTCAAGCTGGCCG
GCCTGCTCTGGTGCCTGGCCTCGCGCCGCCGTGTATCGCCCCGCCCTGGGCGGCAAGGCTGGCCCGGTCG
GCACCAGTTGCGTGAGCGGAAAGATGGCCGCTTCCCGGCCCTGCTCCAGGGGGCTCAAAATGGAGGACGC
GGCGCTCGGGAGAGCGGGCGGGTGAGTCACCCACACAAAGGAAAAGGGCCTTTCCGTCCTCAGCCGTCGC
TTCATGTGACTCCACGGAGTACCGGGCGCCGTCCAGGCACCTCGATTAGTTCTGGAGCTTTTGGAGTACG
TCGTCTTTAGGTTGGGGGGAGGGGTTTTATGCGATGGAGTTTCCCCACACTGAGTGGGTGGAGACTGAAG
TTAGGCCAGCTTGGCACTTGATGTAATTCTCGTTGGAATTTGCCCTTTTTGAGTTTGGATCTTGGTTCAT
TCTCAAGCCTCAGACAGTGGTTCAAAGTTTTTTTCTTCCATTTCAGGTGTCGTGAACACGTGGTCGCGGC
CAATTCTGCAGTCGAGCTCAAGCTTCGAACTAGTGATTATGGCGGGACACCTGGCTTCGGATTTCGCCTT
CTCGCCCCCTCCAGGTGGTGGAGGTGATGGGCCAGGGGGGCCGGAGCCGGGCTGGGTTGATCCTCGGACC
TGGCTAAGCTTCCAAGGCCCTCCTGGAGGGCCAGGAATCGGGCCGGGGGTTGGGCCAGGCTCTGAGGTGT
GGGGGATTCCCCCATGCCCCCCGCCGTATGAGTTCTGTGGGGGGATGGCGTACTGTGGGCCCCAGGTTGG
AGTGGGGCTAGTGCCCCAAGGCGGCTTGGAGACCTCTCAGCCTGAGGGTGAAGCANGAGTCGGGGTGGAG
AGCAACTCCGATGGGGCCTCCCCGGAGCCCTGCACCGTCACCCCTGGTGCCGTGAAGCTGGAGAAGGAGA
AGCTGGAGCAAAACCCGGAGGAGTCCCAGGACATCAAAGCTCTGCAGAAAGAACTCGAGCAATTTGCCAA
GCTCCTGAAGCAGAAGAGGATCACCCTGGGATATACACAGGCCGATGTGGGGCTCACCCTGGGGGTTCTA
TTTGGGAAGGTATTCAGCCAAACGACCATCTGCCGCTTTGAGGCTCTGCAGCTTAGCTTCAAGAACATGT
GTAAGCTGCGGCCCTTGCTGCAGAAGTGGGTGGAGGAAGCTGACAACAATGAAAATCTTCAGGAGATATG
CAAAGCAGAAACCCTCGTGCAGGCCCGAAAGAGAAAGCGAACCAGTATCGAGAACCGAGTGAGAGGCAAC
CTGGAGAATTTGTTCCTGCAGTGCCCGAAACCCACACTGCAGCAGATCAGCCACATCGCCCAGCAGCTTG
GGCTCGAGAAGGATGTGGTCCGAGTGTGGTTCTGTAACCGGCGCCAGAAGGGCAAGCGATCAAGCAGCGA
CTATGCACAACGAGAGGATTTTGAGGCTGCTGGGTCTCCTTTCTCAGGGGGACCAGTGTCCTTTCCTCTG
GCCCCAGGGCCCCATTTTGGTACCCCAGGCTATGGGAGCCCTCACTTCACTGCACTGTACTCCTCGGTCC
CTTTCCCTGAGGGGGAAGCCTTTCCCCCTGTCTCCGTCACCACTCTGGGCTCTCCCATGCATTCAAACTG
AGGTGCCTGCCCTCTAGTTTACGCGTGGGGGCGGCCGGCCGCTTTCTCGAGGCCATCGATGTTTAAACGA
TCCGCCCCTCTCCCTCCCCCCCCCCTAACGTTACTGGCCGAAGCCGCTTGGAATAAGGCCGGTGTGCGTT
TGTCTATATGTTATTTTCCACCATATTGCCGTCTTTTGGCAATGTGAGGGCCCGGAAACCTGGCCCTGTC
TTCTTGACGAGCATTCCTAGGGGTCTTTCCCCTCTCGCCAAAGGAATGCAAGGTCTGTTGAATGTCGTGA
AGGAAGCAGTTCCTCTGGAAGCTTCTTGAAGACAAACAACGTCTGTAGCGACCCTTTGCAGGCAGCGGAA
CCCCCCACCTGGCGACAGGTGCCTCTGCGGCCAAAAGCCACGTGTATAAGATACACCTGCAAAGGCGGCA
CAACCCCAGTGCCACGTTGTGAGTTGGATAGTTGTGGAAAGAGTCAAATGGCTCTCCTCAAGCGTATTCA
ACAAGGGGCTGAAGGATGCCCAGAAGGTACCCCATTGTATGGGATCTGATCTGGGGCCTCGGTACACATG
CTTTACATGTGTTTAGTCGAGGTTAAAAAAACGTCTAGGCCCCCCGAACCACGGGGACGTGGTTTTCCTT
TGAAAAACACGATGATAATATGGCCACACCGCGAATTAATTCGATTCCGCATGTACAACATGATGGAGAC
GGAGCTGAAGCCGCCGGGCCCGCAGCAAACTTCGGGGGGCGGCGGCGGCAACTCCACCGCGGCGGCGGCC
GGCGGCAACCAGAAAAACAGCCCGGACCGCGTCAAGCGGCCCATGAATGCCTTCATGGTGTGGTCCCGCG
GGCAGCGGCGCAAGATGGCCCAGGAGAACCCCAAGATGCACAACTCGGAGATCAGCAAGCGCCTGGGCGC
CGAGTGGAAACTTTTGTCGGAGACGGAGAAGCGGCCGTTCATCGACGAGGCTAAGCGGCTGCGAGCGCTG
CACATGAAGGAGCACCCGGATTATAAATACCGGCCCCGGCGGAAAACCAAGACGCTCATGAAGAAGGATA
AGTACACGCTGCCCGGCGGGCTGCTGGCCCCCGGCGGCAATAGCATGGCGAGCGGGGTCGGGGTGGGCGC
CGGCCTGGGCGCGGGCGTGAACCAGCGCATGGACAGTTACGCGCACATGAACGGCTGGAGCAACGGCAGC
TACAGCATGATGCAGGACCAGCTGGGCTACCCGCAGCACCCGGGCCTCAATGCGCACGGCGCAGCGCAGA
TGCAGCCCATGCACCGCTACGACGTGAGCGCCCTGCAGTACAACTCCATGACCAGCTCGCAGACCTACAT
GAACGGCTCGCCCACCTACAGCATGTCCTACTCGCAGCAGGGCACCCCTGGCATGGCTCTTGGCTCCATG
GGTTCGGTGGTCAAGTCCGAGGCCAGCTCCAGCCCCCCTGTGGTTACCTCTTCCTCCCACTCCAGGGCGC
CCTGCCAGGCCGGGGACCTCCGGGACATGATCAGCATGTATCTCCCCGGCGCCGAGGTGCCGGAACCCGC
CGCCCCCAGCAGACTTCACATGTCCCAGCACTACCAGAGCGGCCCGGTGCCCGGCACGGCCATTAACGGC
ACACTGCCCCTCTCACACATGTGAGGGCCGGAAATCACTAGCTAGTTCGAAGGATCGATCCAGACATGAT
AAGATACATTGATGAGTTTGGACAAACCACAACTAGAATGCAGTGAAAAAAATGCTTTATTTGTGAAATT
TGTGATGCTATTGCTTTATTTGTAACCATTATAAGCTGCAATAAACAAGTTAACAACAACAATTGCATTC
ATTTTATGTTTCAGGTTCAGGGGGAGGTGTGGGAGGTTTTTTAAAGCAAGTAAAACCTCTACAAATGTGG
TATGGCTGATTATGATCCGGCTGCCTCGCGCGTTTCGGTGATGACGGTGAAAACCTCTGACACATGCAGC
TCCCGGAGACGGTCACAGCTTGTCTGTAAGCGGATGCCGGGAGCAGACAAGCCCGTCAGGCGTCAGCGGG
TGTTGGCGGGTGTCGGGGCGCAGCCATGAGGTCGACCAATTCTCATGTTTGACAGCTTATCATCGCAGAT
CCGGGCAACGTTGTTGCCATTGCTGCAGGCGCAGAACTGGTAGGTATGGAAGATCTATACATTGAATCAA
TATTGGCAATTAGCCATATTAGTCATTGGTTATATAGCATAAATCAATATTGGCTATTGGCCATTGCATA
CGTTGTATCTATATCATAATATGTACATTTATATTGGCTCATGTCCAATATGACCGCCATGTTGACATTG
ATTATTGACTAGCTTCGTGAGGCTCCGGTGCCCGTCAGTGGGCAGAGCGCACATCGCCCACAGTCCCCGA
GAAGTTGGGGGGAGGGGTCGGCAATTGAACCGGTGCCTAGAGAAGGTGGCGCGGGGTAAACTGGGAAAGT
GATGTCGTGTACTGGCTCCGCCTTTTTCCCGAGGGTGGGGGAGAACCGTATATAAGTGCAGTAGTCGCCG
TGAACGTTCTTTTTCGCAACGGGTTTGCCGCCAGAACACAGGTAAGTGCCGTGTGTGGTTCCCGCGGGCC
TGGCCTCTTTACGGGTTATGGCCCTTGCGTGCCTTGAATTACTTCCACCTGGCTCCAGTACGTGATTCTT
GATCCCGAGCTGGAGCCAGGGGCGGGCCTTGCGCTTTAGGAGCCCCTTCGCCTCGTGCTTGAGTTGAGGC
CTGGCCTGGGCGCTGGGGCCGCCGCGTGCGAATCTGGTGGCACCTTCGCGCCTGTCTCGCTGCTTTCGAT
AAGTCTCTAGCCATTTAAAATTTTTGATGACCTGCTGCGACGCTTTTTTTCTGGCAAGATAGTCTTGTAA
ATGCGGGCCAGGATCTGCACACTGGTATTTCGGTTTTTGGGCCCGCGGCCGGCGACGGGGCCCGTGCGTC
CCAGCGCACATGTTCGGCGAGGCGGGGCCTGCGAGCGCGGCCACCGAGAATCGGACGGGGGTAGTCTCAA
GCTGGCCGGCCTGCTCTGGTGCCTGGCCTCGCGCCGCCGTGTATCGCCCCGCCCTGGGCGGCAAGGCTGG
CCCGGTCGGCACCAGTTGCGTGAGCGGAAAGATGGCCGCTTCCCGGCCCTGCTCCAGGGGGCTCAAAATG
GAGGACGCGGCGCTCGGGAGAGCGGGCGGGTGAGTCACCCACACAAAGGAAAAGGGCCTTTCCGTCCTCA
GCCGTCGCTTCATGTGACTCCACGGAGTACCGGGCGCCGTCCAGGCACCTCGATTAGTTCTGGAGCTTTT
GGAGTACGTCGTCTTTAGGTTGGGGGGAGGGGTTTTATGCGATGGAGTTTCCCCACACTGAGTGGGTGGA
GACTGAAGTTAGGCCAGCTTGGCACTTGATGTAATTCTCGTTGGAATTTGCCCTTTTTGAGTTTGGATCT
TGGTTCATTCTCAAGCCTCAGACAGTGGTTCAAAGTTTTTTTCTTCCATTTCAGGTGTCGTGAACACGTG
GTCGCGGCCAATTCTGCAGTCGAGCTCAAGCTTCGAACTAGGGCCGCGACTCTAGAAGCTGGGTACCAGC
TGCTAGCGCTACCGGACTCAGATCTCGAGCTCAAGCTTCGAATTCGCGATCGCCATGCCCCTCAACGTTA
GCTTCACCAACAGGAACTATGACCTCGACTACGACTCGGTGCAGCCGTATTTCTACTGCGACGAGGAGGA
GAACTTCTACCAGCAGCAGCAGCAGAGCGAGCTGCAGCCCCCGGCGCCCAGCGAGGATATCTGGAAGAAA
TTCGAGCTGCTGCCCACCCCGCCCCTGTCCCCTAGCCGCCGCTCCGGGCTCTGCTCGCCCTCCTACGTTG
CGGTCACACCCTTCTCCCTTCGGGGAGACAACGACGGCGGTGGCGGGAGCTTCTCCACGGCCGACCAGCT
GGAGATGGTGACCGAGCTGCTGGGAGGAGACATGGTGAACCAGAGTTTCATCTGCGACCCGGACGACGAG
ACCTTCATCAAAAACATCATCATCCAGGACTGTATGTGGAGCGGCTTCTCGGCCGCCGCCAAGCTCGTCT
CAGAGAAGCTGGCCTCCTACCAGGCTGCGCGCAAAGACAGCGGCAGCCCGAACCCCGCCCGCGGCCACAG
CGTCTGCTCCACCTCCAGCTTGTACCTGCAGGATCTGAGCGCCGCCGCCTCAGAGTGCATCGACCCCTCG
GTGGTCTTCCCCTACCCTCTCAACGACAGCAGCTCGCCCAAGTCCTGCGCCTCGCAAGACTCCAGCGCCT
TCTCTCCGTCCTCGGATTCTCTGCTCTCCTCGACGGAGTCCTCCCCGCAGGGCAGCCCCGAGCCCCTGGT
GCTCCATGAGGAGACACCGCCCACCACCAGCAGCGACTCTGAGGAGGAACAAGAAGATGAGGAAGAAATC
GATGTTGTTTCTGTGGAAAAGAGGCAGGCTCCTGGCAAAAGGTCAGAGTCTGGATCACCTTCTGCTGGAG
GCCACAGCAAACCTCCTCACAGCCCACTGGTCCTCAAGAGGTGCCACGTCTCCACACATCAGCACAACTA
CGCAGCGCCTCCCTCCACTCGGAAGGACTATCCTGCTGCCAAGAGGGTCAAGTTGGACAGTGTCAGAGTC
CTGAGACAGATCAGCAACAACCGAAAATGCACCAGCCCCAGGTCCTCGGACACCGAGGAGAATGTCAAGA
GGCGAACACACAACGTCTTGGAGCGCCAGAGGAGGAACGAGCTAAAACGGAGCTTTTTTGCCCTGCGTGA
CCAGATCCCGGAGTTGGAAAACAATGAAAAGGCCCCCAAGGTAGTTATCCTTAAAAAAGCCACAGCATAC
ATCCTGTCCGTCCAAGCAGAGGAGCAAAAGCTCATTTCTGAAGAGGACTTGTTGCGGAAACGACGAGAAC
AGTTGAAACACAAACTTGAACAGCTACGGAACTCTTGTGCGTAAGTTTAAACATCGATGGCCTCGAGAAA
GCGGCCGCTTTCTCGAGGCCATCGATGTTTAAACGATCCGCCCCTCTCCCTCCCCCCCCCCTAACGTTAC
TGGCCGAAGCCGCTTGGAATAAGGCCGGTGTGCGTTTGTCTATATGTTATTTTCCACCATATTGCCGTCT
TTTGGCAATGTGAGGGCCCGGAAACCTGGCCCTGTCTTCTTGACGAGCATTCCTAGGGGTCTTTCCCCTC
TCGCCAAAGGAATGCAAGGTCTGTTGAATGTCGTGAAGGAAGCAGTTCCTCTGGAAGCTTCTTGAAGACA
AACAACGTCTGTAGCGACCCTTTGCAGGCAGCGGAACCCCCCACCTGGCGACAGGTGCCTCTGCGGCCAA
AAGCCACGTGTATAAGATACACCTGCAAAGGCGGCACAACCCCAGTGCCACGTTGTGAGTTGGATAGTTG
TGGAAAGAGTCAAATGGCTCTCCTCAAGCGTATTCAACAAGGGGCTGAAGGATGCCCAGAAGGTACCCCA
TTGTATGGGATCTGATCTGGGGCCTCGGTACACATGCTTTACATGTGTTTAGTCGAGGTTAAAAAAACGT
CTAGGCCCCCCGAACCACGGGGACGTGGTTTTCCTTTGAAAAACACGATGATAATATGGCCACACCGCGA
TCGCGAATTCGCGATCGCCATGGCTGTCAGCGACGCGCTGCTCCCATCTTTCTCCACGTTCGCGTCTGGC
CCGGCGGGAAGGGAGAAGACACTGCGTCAAGCAGGTGCCCCGAATAACCGCTGGCGGGAGGAGCTCTCCC
ACATGAAGCGACTTCCCCCAGTGCTTCCCGGCCGCCCCTATGACCTGGCGGCGGCGACCGTGGCCACAGA
CCTGGAGAGCGGCGGAGCCGGTGCGGCTTGCGGCGGTAGCAACCTGGCGCCCCTACCTCGGAGAGAGACC
GAGGAGTTCAACGATCTCCTGGACCTGGACTTTATTCTCTCCAATTCGCTGACCCATCCTCCGGAGTCAG
TGGCCGCCACCGTGTCCTCGTCAGCGTCAGCCTCCTCTTCGTCGTCGCCGTCGAGCAGCGGCCCTGCCAG
CGCGCCCTCCACCTGCAGCTTCACCTATCCGATCCGGGCCGGGAACGACCCGGGCGTGGCGCCGGGCGGC
ACGGGCGGAGGCCTCCTCTATGGCAGGGAGTCCGCTCCCCCTCCGACGGCTCCCTTCAACCTGGCGGACA
TCAACGACGTGAGCCCCTCGGGCGGCTTCATGGCCGAGCTCCTGCGGCCAGAATTGGACCCGGTGTACAT
TCCGCCGCAGCAGCCGCAGCCGCCAGGTGGCGGGCTGATGGGCAAGTTCGTGCTGAAGGCGTCGCTGAGC
GCCCCTGGCAGCGAGTACGGCAGCCCGTCGGTCATCAGCGTCAGCAAAGGCAGCCCTGACGGCAGCCACC
CGGTGGTGGTGGCGCCCTACAACGGCGGGCCGCCGCGCACGTGCCCCAAGATCAAGCAGGAGGCGGTCTC
TTCGTGCACCCACTTGGGCGCTGGACCCCCTCTCAGCAATGGCCACCGGCCGGCTGCACACGACTTCCCC
CTGGGGCGGCAGCTCCCCAGCAGGACTACCCCGACCCTGGGTCTTGAGGAAGTGCTGAGCAGCAGGGACT
GTCACCCTGCCCTGCCGCTTCCTCCCGGCTTCCATCCCCACCCGGGGCCCAATTACCCATCCTTCCTGCC
CGATCAGATGCAGCCGCAAGTCCCGCCGCTCCATTACCAAGAGCTCATGCCACCCGGTTCCTGCATGCCA
GAGGAGCCCAAGCCAAAGAGGGGAAGACGATCGTGGCCCCGGAAAAGGACCGCCACCCACACTTGTGATT
ACGCGGGCTGCGGCAAAACCTACACAAAGAGTTCCCATCTCAAGGCACACCTGCGAACCCACACAGGTGA
GAAACCTTACCACTGTGACTGGGACGGCTGTGGATGGAAATTCGCCCGCTCAGATGAACTGACCAGGCAC
TACCGTAAACACACGGGGCACCGCCCGTTCCAGTGCCAAAAATGCGACCGAGCATTTTCCAGGTCGGACC
ACCTCGCCTTACACATGAAGAGGCATTTTTAAATCCCAGACAGTGGATATGACCCGTTTCTAGTTCGAAG
GATCCAGACATGATAAGATACATTGATGAGTTTGGACAAACCACAACTAGAATGCAGTGAAAAAAATGCT
TTATTTGTGAAATTTGTGATGCTATTGCTTTATTTGTAACCATTATAAGCTGCAATAAACAAGTTAACAA
CAACAATTGCATTCATTTTATGTTTCAGGTTCAGGGGGAGGTGTGGGAGGTTTTTTAAAGCAAGTAAAAC
CTCTACAAATGTGGTATGGCTGATTATGATCCGGCTGCCTCGCGCGTTTCGGTGATGACGGTGAAAACCT
CTGACACATGCAGCTCCCGGAGACGGTCACAGCTTGTCTGTAAGCGGATGCCGGGAGCAGACAAGCCCGT
CAGGCGTCAGCGGGTGTTGGCGGGTGTCGGGGCGCAGCCATGAGGTCGATCGACTCTAGCTAGAGGATCG
ATGCCCCGCCCCGGACGAACTAAACCTGACTACGACATCTCTGCCCCTTCTTCGCGGGGCAGTGCATGTA
ATCCCTTCAGTTGGTTGGTACAACTTGCCAACTGGGCCCTGTTCCACATGTGACACGGGGGGGGACCAAA
CACAAAGGGGTTCTCTGACTGTAGTTGACATCCTTATAAATGGATGTGCACATTTGCCAACACTGAGTGG
CTTTCATCCTGGAGCAGACTTTGCAGTCTGTGGACTGCAACACAACATTGCCTTTATGTGTAACTCTTGG
CTGAAGCTCTTACACCAATGCTGGGGGACATGTACCTCCCAGGGGCCCAGGAAGACTACGGGAGGCTACA
CCAACGTCAATCAGAGGGGCCTGTGTAGCTACCGATAAGCGGACCCTCAAGAGGGCATTAGCAATAGTGT
TTATAAGGCCCCCTTGTTAACCCTAAACGGGTAGCATATGCTTCCCGGGTAGTAGTATATACTATCCAGA
CTAACCCTAATTCAATAGCATATGTTACCCAACGGGAAGCATATGCTATCGAATTAGGGTTAGTAAAAGG
GTCCTAAGGAACAGCGATATCTCCCACCCCATGAGCTGTCACGGTTTTATTTACATGGGGTCAGGATTCC
ACGAGGGTAGTGAACCATTTTAGTCACAAGGGCAGTGGCTGAAGATCAAGGAGCGGGCAGTGAACTCTCC
TGAATCTTCGCCTGCTTCTTCATTCTCCTTCGTTTAGCTAATAGAATAACTGCTGAGTTGTGAACAGTAA
GGTGTATGTGAGGTGCTCGAAAACAAGGTTTCAGGTGACGCCCCCAGAATAAAATTTGGACGGGGGGTTC
AGTGGTGGCATTGTGCTATGACACCAATATAACCCTCACAAACCCCTTGGGCAATAAATACTAGTGTAGG
AATGAAACATTCTGAATATCTTTAACAATAGAAATCCATGGGGTGGGGACAAGCCGTAAAGACTGGATGT
CCATCTCACACGAATTTATGGCTATGGGCAACACATAATCCTAGTGCAATATGATACTGGGGTTATTAAG
ATGTGTCCCAGGCAGGGACCAAGACAGGTGAACCATGTTGTTACACTCTATTTGTAACAAGGGGAAAGAG
AGTGGACGCCGACAGCAGCGGACTCCACTGGTTGTCTCTAACACCCCCGAAAATTAAACGGGGCTCCACG
CCAATGGGGCCCATAAACAAAGACAAGTGGCCACTCTTTTTTTTGAAATTGTGGAGTGGGGGCACGCGTC
AGCCCCCACACGCCGCCCTGCGGTTTTGGACTGTAAAATAAGGGTGTAATAACTTGGCTGATTGTAACCC
CGCTAACCACTGCGGTCAAACCACTTGCCCACAAAACCACTAATGGCACCCCGGGGAATACCTGCATAAG
TAGGTGGGCGGGCCAAGATAGGGGCGCGATTGCTGCGATCTGGAGGACAAATTACACACACTTGCGCCTG
AGCGCCAAGCACAGGGTTGTTGGTCCTCATATTCACGAGGTCGCTGAGAGCACGGTGGGCTAATGTTGCC
ATGGGTAGCATATACTACCCAAATATCTGGATAGCATATGCTATCCTAATCTATATCTGGGTAGCATAGG
CTATCCTAATCTATATCTGGGTAGCATATGCTATCCTAATCTATATCTGGGTAGTATATGCTATCCTAAT
TTATATCTGGGTAGCATAGGCTATCCTAATCTATATCTGGGTAGCATATGCTATCCTAATCTATATCTGG
GTAGTATATGCTATCCTAATCTGTATCCGGGTAGCATATGCTATCCTAATAGAGATTAGGGTAGTATATG
CTATCCTAATTTATATCTGGGTAGCATATACTACCCAAATATCTGGATAGCATATGCTATCCTAATCTAT
ATCTGGGTAGCATATGCTATCCTAATCTATATCTGGGTAGCATAGGCTATCCTAATCTATATCTGGGTAG
CATATGCTATCCTAATCTATATCTGGGTAGTATATGCTATCCTAATTTATATCTGGGTAGCATAGGCTAT
CCTAATCTATATCTGGGTAGCATATGCTATCCTAATCTATATCTGGGTAGTATATGCTATCCTAATCTGT
ATCCGGGTAGCATATGCTATCCTCATGCATATACAGTCAGCATATGATACCCAGTAGTAGAGTGGGAGTG
CTATCCTTTGCATATGCCGCCACCTCCCAAGGGGGCGTGAATTTTCGCTGCTTGTCCTTTTCCTGCTGGT
TGCTCCCATTCTTAGGTGAATTTAAGGAGGCCAGGCTAAAGCCGTCGCATGTCTGATTGCTCACCAGGTA
AATGTCGCTAATGTTTTCCAACGCGAGAAGGTGTTGAGCGCGGAGCTGAGTGACGTGACAACATGGGTAT
GCCCAATTGCCCCATGTTGGGAGGACGAAAATGGTGACAAGACAGATGGCCAGAAATACACCAACAGCAC
GCATGATGTCTACTGGGGATTTATTCTTTAGTGCGGGGGAATACACGGCTTTTAATACGATTGAGGGCGT
CTCCTAACAAGTTACATCACTCCTGCCCTTCCTCACCCTCATCTCCATCACCTCCTTCATCTCCGTCATC
TCCGTCATCACCCTCCGCGGCAGCCCCTTCCACCATAGGTGGAAACCAGGGAGGCAAATCTACTCCATCG
TCAAAGCTGCACACAGTCACCCTGATATTGCAGGTAGGAGCGGGCTTTGTCATAACAAGGTCCTTAATCG
CATCCTTCAAAACCTCAGCAAATATATGAGTTTGTAAAAAGACCATGAAATAACAGACAATGGACTCCCT
TAGCGGGCCAGGTTGTGGGCCGGGTCCAGGGGCCATTCCAAAGGGGAGACGACTCAATGGTGTAAGACGA
CATTGTGGAATAGCAAGGGCAGTTCCTCGCCTTAGGTTGTAAAGGGAGGTCTTACTACCTCCATATACGA
ACACACCGGCGACCCAAGTTCCTTCGTCGGTAGTCCTTTCTACGTGACTCCTAGCCAGGAGAGCTCTTAA
ACCTTCTGCAATGTTCTCAAATTTCGGGTTGGAACCTCCTTGACCACGATGCTTTCCAAACCACCCTCCT
TTTTTGCGCCTGCCTCCATCACCCTGACCCCGGGGTCCAGTGCTTGGGCCTTCTCCTGGGTCATCTGCGG
GGCCCTGCTCTATCGCTCCCGGGGGCACGTCAGGCTCACCATCTGGGCCACCTTCTTGGTGGTATTCAAA
ATAATCGGCTTCCCCTACAGGGTGGAAAAATGGCCTTCTACCTGGAGGGGGCCTGCGCGGTGGAGACCCG
GATGATGATGACTGACTACTGGGACTCCTGGGCCTCTTTTCTCCACGTCCACGACCTCTCCCCCTGGCTC
TTTCACGACTTCCCCCCCTGGCTCTTTCACGTCCTCTACCCCGGCGGCCTCCACTACCTCCTCGACCCCG
GCCTCCACTACCTCCTCGACCCCGGCCTCCACTGCCTCCTCGACCCCGGCCTCCACCTCCTGCTCCTGCC
CCTCCTGCTCCTGCCCCTCCTCCTGCTCCTGCCCCTCCTGCCCCTCCTGCTCCTGCCCCTCCTGCCCCTC
CTGCTCCTGCCCCTCCTGCCCCTCCTGCTCCTGCCCCTCCTGCCCCTCCTCCTGCTCCTGCCCCTCCTGC
CCCTCCTCCTGCTCCTGCCCCTCCTGCCCCTCCTGCTCCTGCCCCTCCTGCCCCTCCTGCTCCTGCCCCT
CCTGCCCCTCCTGCTCCTGCCCCTCCTGCTCCTGCCCCTCCTGCTCCTGCCCCTCCTGCTCCTGCCCCTC
CTGCCCCTCCTGCCCCTCCTCCTGCTCCTGCCCCTCCTGCTCCTGCCCCTCCTGCCCCTCCTGCCCCTCC
TGCTCCTGCCCCTCCTCCTGCTCCTGCCCCTCCTGCCCCTCCTGCCCCTCCTCCTGCTCCTGCCCCTCCT
GCCCCTCCTCCTGCTCCTGCCCCTCCTCCTGCTCCTGCCCCTCCTGCCCCTCCTGCCCCTCCTCCTGCTC
CTGCCCCTCCTGCCCCTCCTCCTGCTCCTGCCCCTCCTCCTGCTCCTGCCCCTCCTGCCCCTCCTGCCCC
TCCTCCTGCTCCTGCCCCTCCTCCTGCTCCTGCCCCTCCTGCCCCTCCTGCCCCTCCTGCCCCTCCTCCT
GCTCCTGCCCCTCCTCCTGCTCCTGCCCCTCCTGCTCCTGCCCCTCCCGCTCCTGCTCCTGCTCCTGTTC
CACCGTGGGTCCCTTTGCAGCCAATGCAACTTGGACGTTTTTGGGGTCTCCGGACACCATCTCTATGTCT
TGGCCCTGATCCTGAGCCGCCCGGGGCTCCTGGTCTTCCGCCTCCTCGTCCTCGTCCTCTTCCCCGTCCT
CGTCCATGGTTATCACCCCCTCTTCTTTGAGGTCCACTGCCGCCGGAGCCTTCTGGTCCAGATGTGTCTC
CCTTCTCTCCTAGGCCATTTCCAGGTCCTGTACCTGGCCCCTCGTCAGACATGATTCACACTAAAAGAGA
TCAATAGACATCTTTATTAGACGACGCTCAGTGAATACAGGGAGTGCAGACTCCTGCCCCCTCCAACAGC
CCCCCCACCCTCATCCCCTTCATGGTCGCTGTCAGACAGATCCAGGTCTGAAAATTCCCCATCCTCCGAA
CCATCCTCGTCCTCATCACCAATTACTCGCAGCCCGGAAAACTCCCGCTGAACATCCTCAAGATTTGCGT
CCTGAGCCTCAAGCCAGGCCTCAAATTCCTCGTCCCCCTTTTTGCTGGACGGTAGGGATGGGGATTCTCG
GGACCCCTCCTCTTCCTCTTCAAGGTCACCAGACAGAGATGCTACTGGGGCAACGGAAGAAAAGCTGGGT
GCGGCCTGTGAGGATCAGCTTATCGATGATAAGCTGTCAAACATGAGAATTAATTCTTGAAGACGAAAGG
GCCTCGTGATACGCCTATTTTTATAGGTTAATGTCATGATAATAATGGTTTCTTAGACGTCAGGTGGCAC
TTTTCGGGGAAATGTGCGCGGAACCCCTATTTGTTTATTTTTCTAAATACATTCAAATATGTATCCGCTC
ATGAGACAATAACCCTGATAAATGCTTCAATAATATTGAAAAAGGAAGAGTATGAGTATTCAACATTTCC
GTGTCGCCCTTATTCCCTTTTTTGCGGCATTTTGCCTTCCTGTTTTTGCTCACCCAGAAACGCTGGTGAA
AGTAAAAGATGCTGAAGATCAGTTGGGTGCACGAGTGGGTTACATCGAACTGGATCTCAACAGCGGTAAG
ATCCTTGAGAGTTTTCGCCCCGAAGAACGTTTTCCAATGATGAGCACTTTTAAAGTTCTGCTATGTGGCG
CGGTATTATCCCGTGTTGACGCCGGGCAAGAGCAACTCGGTCGCCGCATACACTATTCTCAGAATGACTT
GGTTGAGTACTCACCAGTCACAGAAAAGCATCTTACGGATGGCATGACAGTAAGAGAATTATGCAGTGCT
GCCATAACCATGAGTGATAACACTGCGGCCAACTTACTTCTGACAACGATCGGAGGACCGAAGGAGCTAA
CCGCTTTTTTGCACAACATGGGGGATCATGTAACTCGCCTTGATCGTTGGGAACCGGAGCTGAATGAAGC
CATACCAAACGACGAGCGTGACACCACGATGCCTGCAGCAATGGCAACAACGTTGCGCAAACTATTAACT
GGCGAACTACTTACTCTAGCTTCCCGGCAACAATTAATAGACTGGATGGAGGCGGATAAAGTTGCAGGAC
CACTTCTGCGCTCGGCCCTTCCGGCTGGCTGGTTTATTGCTGATAAATCTGGAGCCGGTGAGCGTGGGTC
TCGCGGTATCATTGCAGCACTGGGGCCAGATGGTAAGCCCTCCCGTATCGTAGTTATCTACACGACGGGG
AGTCAGGCAACTATGGATGAACGAAATAGACAGATCGCTGAGATAGGTGCCTCACTGATTAAGCATTGGT
AACTGTCAGACCAAGTTTACTCATATATACTTTAGATTGATTTAAAACTTCATTTTTAATTTAAAAGGAT
CTAGGTGAAGATCCTTTTTGATAATCTCATGACCAAAATCCCTTAACGTGAGTTTTCGTTCCACTGAGCG
TCAGACCCCGTAGAAAAGATCAAAGGATCTTCTTGAGATCCTTTTTTTCTGCGCGTAATCTGCTGCTTGC
AAACAAAAAAACCACCGCTACCAGCGGTGGTTTGTTTGCCGGATCAAGAGCTACCAACTCTTTTTCCGAA
GGTAACTGGCTTCAGCAGAGCGCAGATACCAAATACTGTCCTTCTAGTGTAGCCGTAGTTAGGCCACCAC
TTCAAGAACTCTGTAGCACCGCCTACATACCTCGCTCTGCTAATCCTGTTACCAGTGGCTGCTGCCAGTG
GCGATAAGTCGTGTCTTACCGGGTTGGACTCAAGACGATAGTTACCGGATAAGGCGCAGCGGTCGGGCTG
AACGGGGGGTTCGTGCACACAGCCCAGCTTGGAGCGAACGACCTACACCGAACTGAGATACCTACAGCGT
GAGCTATGAGAAAGCGCCACGCTTCCCGAAGGGAGAAAGGCGGACAGGTATCCGGTAAGCGGCAGGGTCG
GAACAGGAGAGCGCACGAGGGAGCTTCCAGGGGGAAACGCCTGGTATCTTTATAGTCCTGTCGGGTTTCG
CCACCTCTGACTTGAGCGTCGATTTTTGTGATGCTCGTCAGGGGGGCGGAGCCTATGGAAAAACGCCAGC
AACGCGGCCTTTTTACGGTTCCTGGCCTTTTGCTGGCCTTGAAGCTGTCCCTGATGGTCGTCATCTACCT
GCCTGGACAGCATGGCCTGCAACGCGGGCATCCCGATGCCGCCGGAAGCGAGAAGAATCATAATGGGGAA
GGCCATCCAGCCTCGCGTCG
