Features (pLannotate 1.2.2; 28 found; start..end, strand, type, name):
     13..1175    +  promoter       EF-1α promoter: strong constitutive promoter for human elongation factor EF-1α
   1202..1219    +  misc_feature   MCS (fragment): multiple cloning site
   1229..2308    +  CDS            POU5F1: PO5F1_HUMAN - Also known as OCT3, OCT4, OTF3. Experimental evidence at protein level: Swiss-Prot protein existence level 1. Transcription factor that binds to the octamer motif (5'- ATTTGCAT-3'). Forms a trimeric complex with SOX2 or SOX15 on DNA and controls the expression of a number of genes involved in embryonic development such as YES1, FGF4, UTF1 and ZFP206. Critical for early embryogenesis and for embryonic stem cell pluripotency. From Homo sapiens (Human).
   2385..2968    +  misc_feature   IRES2: internal ribosome entry site (IRES) of the encephalomyocarditis virus (EMCV)
   2991..3941    +  CDS            SOX2: SOX2_HUMAN - Experimental evidence at protein level: Swiss-Prot protein existence level 1. Transcription factor that forms a trimeric complex with OCT4 on DNA and controls the expression of a number of genes involved in embryonic development such as YES1, FGF4, UTF1 and ZFP206 (By similarity). Binds to the proximal enhancer region of NANOG (By similarity). Critical for early embryogenesis and for embryonic stem cell pluripotency (PubMed:18035408). Downstream SRRT target that mediates the promotion of neural stem cell self-renewal (By similarity). Keeps neural cells undifferentiated by countera
   3977..4111    -  polyA_signal   SV40 poly(A) signal: SV40 polyadenylation signal
   4134..4217    -  CDS            large T antigen (fragment): large T antigen from SV40 (simian virus 40)
   4220..4260    +  CDS            rop (fragment): Rop protein, which maintains plasmids at low copy number; rop
   4418..4443    -  CDS            bla(M) (fragment): β-lactamase lacking the signal sequence; bla(M); allows cytosolic expression of β-lactamase
   4617..4635    +  enhancer       CMV enhancer (fragment): human cytomegalovirus immediate early enhancer
   4644..5806    +  promoter       EF-1α promoter: strong constitutive promoter for human elongation factor EF-1α
   5833..5850    +  misc_feature   MCS (fragment): multiple cloning site
   5885..5928    +  misc_feature   MCS (fragment): multiple cloning site
   5938..7257    +  CDS            c-Myc: human c-Myc proto-oncogene
   7324..7907    +  misc_feature   IRES2: internal ribosome entry site (IRES) of the encephalomyocarditis virus (EMCV)
   7933..9342    +  CDS            KLF4 (fragment): KLF4_HUMAN - Also known as EZF, GKLF. Experimental evidence at protein level: Swiss-Prot protein existence level 1. Transcription factor; can act both as activator and as repressor. Binds the 5'-CACCC-3' core sequence. Binds to the promoter region of its own gene and can activate its own transcription. Regulates the expression of key transcription factors during embryonic development. Plays an important role in maintaining embryonic stem cells, and in preventing their differentiation. Required for establishing the barrier function of the skin and for postnatal maturation and maintenance of the
   9384..9518    -  polyA_signal   SV40 poly(A) signal: SV40 polyadenylation signal
   9541..9624    -  CDS            large T antigen (fragment): large T antigen from SV40 (simian virus 40)
   9627..9667    +  CDS            rop (fragment): Rop protein, which maintains plasmids at low copy number; rop
  10251..12044   -  rep_origin     oriP: Epstein-Barr virus oriP replication origin (Yates et al., 2000)
  12045..12263   -  CDS            gL (fragment): GL_EBVB9 - Experimental evidence at protein level: Swiss-Prot protein existence level 1. The heterodimer glycoprotein H-glycoprotein L is required for the fusion of viral and plasma membranes leading to virus entry into the host cell. Acts as a functional inhibitor of gH and maintains gH in an inhibited form. Upon binding to host integrins, gL dissociates from gH leading to activation of the viral fusion glycoproteins gB and gH. Fusion of EBV with B-lymphocytes requires the additional receptor- binding protein gp42, which forms a complex with gH/gL. The heterodimer gH/gL targets also host EPHA
  12346..14271   -  CDS            EBNA1: Epstein-Barr nuclear antigen 1, also known as EBNA-1 crucial for latent viral infection, and for episomal amplification of vectors containing the oriP origin (Okita et al., 2013)
  14309..14653   -  CDS            BRRF2_EBVB9 (fragment): Protein inferred from homology: Swiss-Prot protein existence level 3. From Epstein-Barr virus (strain B95-8) (HHV-4) (Human herpesvirus 4).
  14656..14679   -  promoter       tet promoter (fragment): E. coli promoter for tetracycline efflux protein gene
  14796..14900   +  promoter       AmpR promoter: bla
  14901..15761   +  CDS            AmpR: β-lactamase; bla; confers resistance to ampicillin, carbenicillin, and related antibiotics
  15932..16520   +  rep_origin     ori: high-copy-number ColE1/pMB1/pBR322/pUC origin of replication
  16566..1       -  CDS            TcR (fragment) (across the origin): tetracycline efflux protein; tet; confers resistance to tetracycline
>Addgene plasmid #20923 | pEP4 E02S EM2K | addgene full sequence | sequence record 272720 | Addgene NGS Result
CTAGCTTCGTGAGGCTCCGGTGCCCGTCAGTGGGCAGAGCGCACATCGCCCACAGTCCCCGAGAAGTTGG
GGGGAGGGGTCGGCAATTGAACCGGTGCCTAGAGAAGGTGGCGCGGGGTAAACTGGGAAAGTGATGTCGT
GTACTGGCTCCGCCTTTTTCCCGAGGGTGGGGGAGAACCGTATATAAGTGCAGTAGTCGCCGTGAACGTT
CTTTTTCGCAACGGGTTTGCCGCCAGAACACAGGTAAGTGCCGTGTGTGGTTCCCGCGGGCCTGGCCTCT
TTACGGGTTATGGCCCTTGCGTGCCTTGAATTACTTCCACCTGGCTCCAGTACGTGATTCTTGATCCCGA
GCTGGAGCCAGGGGCGGGCCTTGCGCTTTAGGAGCCCCTTCGCCTCGTGCTTGAGTTGAGGCCTGGCCTG
GGCGCTGGGGCCGCCGCGTGCGAATCTGGTGGCACCTTCGCGCCTGTCTCGCTGCTTTCGATAAGTCTCT
AGCCATTTAAAATTTTTGATGACCTGCTGCGACGCTTTTTTTCTGGCAAGATAGTCTTGTAAATGCGGGC
CAGGATCTGCACACTGGTATTTCGGTTTTTGGGGCCGCGGGCGGCGACGGGGCCCGTGCGTCCCAGCGCA
CATGTTCGGCGAGGCGGGGCCTGCGAGCGCGGCCACCGAGAATCGGACGGGGGTAGTCTCAAGCTGGCCG
GCCTGCTCTGGTGCCTGGCCTCGCGCCGCCGTGTATCGCCCCGCCCTGGGCGGCAAGGCTGGCCCGGTCG
GCACCAGTTGCGTGAGCGGAAAGATGGCCGCTTCCCGGCCCTGCTCCAGGGGGCTCAAAATGGAGGACGC
GGCGCTCGGGAGAGCGGGCGGGTGAGTCACCCACACAAAGGAAAGGGGCCTTTCCGTCCTCAGCCGTCGC
TTCATGTGACTCCACGGAGTACCGGGCGCCGTCCAGGCACCTCGATTAGTTCTGGAGCTTTTGGAGTACG
TCGTCTTTAGGTTGGGGGGAGGGGTTTTATGCGATGGAGTTTCCCCACACTGAGTGGGTGGAGACTGAAG
TTAGGCCAGCTTGGCACTTGATGTAATTCTCCTTGGAATTTGCCCTTTTTGAGTTTGGATCTTGGTTCAT
TCTCAAGCCTCAGACAGTGGTTCAAAGTTTTTTTCTTCCATTTCAGGTGTCGTGAACACGTGGTCGCGGC
CAATTCTGCAGTCGAGCTCAAGCTTCGAACTAGTGATTATGGCGGGACACCTGGCTTCGGATTTCGCCTT
CTCGCCCCCTCCAGGTGGTGGAGGTGATGGGCCAGGGGGGCCGGAGCCGGGCTGGGTTGATCCTCGGACC
TGGCTAAGCTTCCAAGGCCCTCCTGGAGGGCCAGGAATCGGGCCGGGGGTTGGGCCAGGCTCTGAGGTGT
GGGGGATTCCCCCATGCCCCCCGCCGTATGAGTTCTGTGGGGGGATGGCGTACTGTGGGCCCCAGGTTGG
AGTGGGGCTAGTGCCCCAAGGCGGCTTGGAGACCTCTCAGCCTGAGGGTGAAGCAGGAGTCGGGGTGGAG
AGCAACTCCGATGGGGCCTCCCCGGAGCCCTGCACCGTCACCCCTGGTGCCGTGAAGCTGGAGAAGGAGA
AGCTGGAGCAAAACCCGGAGGAGTCCCAGGACATCAAAGCTCTGCAGAAAGAACTCGAGCAATTTGCCAA
GCTCCTGAAGCAGAAGAGGATCACCCTGGGATATACACAGGCCGATGTGGGGCTCACCCTGGGGGTTCTA
TTTGGGAAGGTATTCAGCCAAACGACCATCTGCCGCTTTGAGGCTCTGCAGCTTAGCTTCAAGAACATGT
GTAAGCTGCGGCCCTTGCTGCAGAAGTGGGTGGAGGAAGCTGACAACAATGAAAATCTTCAGGAGATATG
CAAAGCAGAAACCCTCGTGCAGGCCCGAAAGAGAAAGCGAACCAGTATCGAGAACCGAGTGAGAGGCAAC
CTGGAGAATTTGTTCCTGCAGTGCCCGAAACCCACACTGCAGCAGATCAGCCACATCGCCCAGCAGCTTG
GGCTCGAGAAGGATGTGGTCCGAGTGTGGTTCTGTAACCGGCGCCAGAAGGGCAAGCGATCAAGCAGCGA
CTATGCACAACGAGAGGATTTTGAGGCTGCTGGGTCTCCTTTCTCAGGGGGACCAGTGTCCTTTCCTCTG
GCCCCAGGGCCCCATTTTGGTACCCCAGGCTATGGGAGCCCTCACTTCACTGCACTGTACTCCTCGGTCC
CTTTCCCTGAGGGGGAAGCCTTTCCCCCTGTCTCCGTCACCACTCTGGGCTCTCCCATGCATTCAAACTG
AGGTGCCTGCCCTCTAGTTTACGCGTGGGGGCGGCCGGCCGCTTTCTCGAGGCCATCGATGTTTAAACGA
TCCGCCCCTCTCCCTCCCCCCCCCCTAACGTTACTGGCCGAAGCCGCTTGGAATAAGGCCGGTGTGCGTT
TGTCTATATGTTATTTTCCACCATATTGCCGTCTTTTGGCAATGTGAGGGCCCGGAAACCTGGCCCTGTC
TTCTTGACGAGCATTCCTAGGGGTCTTTCCCCTCTCGCCAAAGGAATGCAAGGTCTGTTGAATGTCGTGA
AGGAAGCAGTTCCTCTGGAAGCTTCTTGAAGACAAACAACGTCTGTAGCGACCCTTTGCAGGCAGCGGAA
CCCCCCACCTGGCGACAGGTGCCTCTGCGGCCAAAAGCCACGTGTATAAGATACACCTGCAAAGGCGGCA
CAACCCCAGTGCCACGTTGTGAGTTGGATAGTTGTGGAAAGAGTCAAATGGCTCTCCTCAAGCGTATTCA
ACAAGGGGCTGAAGGATGCCCAGAAGGTACCCCATTGTATGGGATCTGATCTGGGGCCTCGGTACACATG
CTTTACATGTGTTTAGTCGAGGTTAAAAAAACGTCTAGGCCCCCCGAACCACGGGGACGTGGTTTTCCTT
TGAAAAACACGATGATAATATGGCCACACCGCGAATTAATTCGATTCCGCATGTACAACATGATGGAGAC
GGAGCTGAAGCCGCCGGGCCCGCAGCAAACTTCGGGGGGCGGCGGCGGCAACTCCACCGCGGCGGCGGCC
GGCGGCAACCAGAAAAACAGCCCGGACCGCGTCAAGCGGCCCATGAATGCCTTCATGGTGTGGTCCCGCG
GGCAGCGGCGCAAGATGGCCCAGGAGAACCCCAAGATGCACAACTCGGAGATCAGCAAGCGCCTGGGCGC
CGAGTGGAAACTTTTGTCGGAGACGGAGAAGCGGCCGTTCATCGACGAGGCTAAGCGGCTGCGAGCGCTG
CACATGAAGGAGCACCCGGATTATAAATACCGGCCCCGGCGGAAAACCAAGACGCTCATGAAGAAGGATA
AGTACACGCTGCCCGGCGGGCTGCTGGCCCCCGGCGGCAATAGCATGGCGAGCGGGGTCGGGGTGGGCGC
CGGCCTGGGCGCGGGCGTGAACCAGCGCATGGACAGTTACGCGCACATGAACGGCTGGAGCAACGGCAGC
TACAGCATGATGCAGGACCAGCTGGGCTACCCGCAGCACCCGGGCCTCAATGCGCACGGCGCAGCGCAGA
TGCAGCCCATGCACCGCTACGACGTGAGCGCCCTGCAGTACAACTCCATGACCAGCTCGCAGACCTACAT
GAACGGCTCGCCCACCTACAGCATGTCCTACTCGCAGCAGGGCACCCCTGGCATGGCTCTTGGCTCCATG
GGTTCGGTGGTCAAGTCCGAGGCCAGCTCCAGCCCCCCTGTGGTTACCTCTTCCTCCCACTCCAGGGCGC
CCTGCCAGGCCGGGGACCTCCGGGACATGATCAGCATGTATCTCCCCGGCGCCGAGGTGCCGGAACCCGC
CGCCCCCAGCAGACTTCACATGTCCCAGCACTACCAGAGCGGCCCGGTGCCCGGCACGGCCATTAACGGC
ACACTGCCCCTCTCACACATGTGAGGGCCGGAAATCACTAGCTAGTTCGAAGGATCGATCCAGACATGAT
AAGATACATTGATGAGTTTGGACAAACCACAACTAGAATGCAGTGAAAAAAATGCTTTATTTGTGAAATT
TGTGATGCTATTGCTTTATTTGTAACCATTATAAGCTGCAATAAACAAGTTAACAACAACAATTGCATTC
ATTTTATGTTTCAGGTTCAGGGGGAGGTGTGGGAGGTTTTTTAAAGCAAGTAAAACCTCTACAAATGTGG
TATGGCTGATTATGATCCGGCTGCCTCGCGCGTTTCGGTGATGACGGTGAAAACCTCTGACACATGCAGC
TCCCGGAGACGGTCACAGCTTGTCTGTAAGCGGATGCCGGGAGCAGACAAGCCCGTCAGGGCGCGTCAGC
GGGTGTTGGCGGGTGTCGGGGCGCAGCCATGAGGTCGACCAATTCTCATGTTTGACAGCTTATCATCGCA
GATCCGGGCAACGTTGTTGCCATTGCTGCAGGCGCAGAACTGGTAGGTATGGAAGATCTATACATTGAAT
CAATATTGGCAATTAGCCATATTAGTCATTGGTTATATAGCATAAATCAATATTGGCTATTGGCCATTGC
ATACGTTGTATCTATATCATAATATGTACATTTATATTGGCTCATGTCCAATATGACCGCCATGTTGACA
TTGATTATTGACTAGCTTCGTGAGGCTCCGGTGCCCGTCAGTGGGCAGAGCGCACATCGCCCACAGTCCC
CGAGAAGTTGGGGGGAGGGGTCGGCAATTGAACCGGTGCCTAGAGAAGGTGGCGCGGGGTAAACTGGGAA
AGTGATGTCGTGTACTGGCTCCGCCTTTTTCCCGAGGGTGGGGGAGAACCGTATATAAGTGCAGTAGTCG
CCGTGAACGTTCTTTTTCGCAACGGGTTTGCCGCCAGAACACAGGTAAGTGCCGTGTGTGGTTCCCGCGG
GCCTGGCCTCTTTACGGGTTATGGCCCTTGCGTGCCTTGAATTACTTCCACCTGGCTCCAGTACGTGATT
CTTGATCCCGAGCTGGAGCCAGGGGCGGGCCTTGCGCTTTAGGAGCCCCTTCGCCTCGTGCTTGAGTTGA
GGCCTGGCCTGGGCGCTGGGGCCGCCGCGTGCGAATCTGGTGGCACCTTCGCGCCTGTCTCGCTGCTTTC
GATAAGTCTCTAGCCATTTAAAATTTTTGATGACCTGCTGCGACGCTTTTTTTCTGGCAAGATAGTCTTG
TAAATGCGGGCCAGGATCTGCACACTGGTATTTCGGTTTTTGGGGCCGCGGGCGGCGACGGGGCCCGTGC
GTCCCAGCGCACATGTTCGGCGAGGCGGGGCCTGCGAGCGCGGCCACCGAGAATCGGACGGGGGTAGTCT
CAAGCTGGCCGGCCTGCTCTGGTGCCTGGCCTCGCGCCGCCGTGTATCGCCCCGCCCTGGGCGGCAAGGC
TGGCCCGGTCGGCACCAGTTGCGTGAGCGGAAAGATGGCCGCTTCCCGGCCCTGCTCCAGGGGGCTCAAA
ATGGAGGACGCGGCGCTCGGGAGAGCGGGCGGGTGAGTCACCCACACAAAGGAAAGGGGCCTTTCCGTCC
TCAGCCGTCGCTTCATGTGACTCCACGGAGTACCGGGCGCCGTCCAGGCACCTCGATTAGTTCTGGAGCT
TTTGGAGTACGTCGTCTTTAGGTTGGGGGGAGGGGTTTTATGCGATGGAGTTTCCCCACACTGAGTGGGT
GGAGACTGAAGTTAGGCCAGCTTGGCACTTGATGTAATTCTCCTTGGAATTTGCCCTTTTTGAGTTTGGA
TCTTGGTTCATTCTCAAGCCTCAGACAGTGGTTCAAAGTTTTTTTCTTCCATTTCAGGTGTCGTGAACAC
GTGGTCGCGGCCAATTCTGCAGTCGAGCTCAAGCTTCGAACTAGGGCCGCGACTCTAGAAGCTGGGTACC
AGCTGCTAGCGCTACCGGACTCAGATCTCGAGCTCAAGCTTCGAATTCGCGATCGCCATGCCCCTCAACG
TTAGCTTCACCAACAGGAACTATGACCTCGACTACGACTCGGTGCAGCCGTATTTCTACTGCGACGAGGA
GGAGAACTTCTACCAGCAGCAGCAGCAGAGCGAGCTGCAGCCCCCGGCGCCCAGCGAGGATATCTGGAAG
AAATTCGAGCTGCTGCCCACCCCGCCCCTGTCCCCTAGCCGCCGCTCCGGGCTCTGCTCGCCCTCCTACG
TTGCGGTCACACCCTTCTCCCTTCGGGGAGACAACGACGGCGGTGGCGGGAGCTTCTCCACGGCCGACCA
GCTGGAGATGGTGACCGAGCTGCTGGGAGGAGACATGGTGAACCAGAGTTTCATCTGCGACCCGGACGAC
GAGACCTTCATCAAAAACATCATCATCCAGGACTGTATGTGGAGCGGCTTCTCGGCCGCCGCCAAGCTCG
TCTCAGAGAAGCTGGCCTCCTACCAGGCTGCGCGCAAAGACAGCGGCAGCCCGAACCCCGCCCGCGGCCA
CAGCGTCTGCTCCACCTCCAGCTTGTACCTGCAGGATCTGAGCGCCGCCGCCTCAGAGTGCATCGACCCC
TCGGTGGTCTTCCCCTACCCTCTCAACGACAGCAGCTCGCCCAAGTCCTGCGCCTCGCAAGACTCCAGCG
CCTTCTCTCCGTCCTCGGATTCTCTGCTCTCCTCGACGGAGTCCTCCCCGCAGGGCAGCCCCGAGCCCCT
GGTGCTCCATGAGGAGACACCGCCCACCACCAGCAGCGACTCTGAGGAGGAACAAGAAGATGAGGAAGAA
ATCGATGTTGTTTCTGTGGAAAAGAGGCAGGCTCCTGGCAAAAGGTCAGAGTCTGGATCACCTTCTGCTG
GAGGCCACAGCAAACCTCCTCACAGCCCACTGGTCCTCAAGAGGTGCCACGTCTCCACACATCAGCACAA
CTACGCAGCGCCTCCCTCCACTCGGAAGGACTATCCTGCTGCCAAGAGGGTCAAGTTGGACAGTGTCAGA
GTCCTGAGACAGATCAGCAACAACCGAAAATGCACCAGCCCCAGGTCCTCGGACACCGAGGAGAATGTCA
AGAGGCGAACACACAACGTCTTGGAGCGCCAGAGGAGGAACGAGCTAAAACGGAGCTTTTTTGCCCTGCG
TGACCAGATCCCGGAGTTGGAAAACAATGAAAAGGCCCCCAAGGTAGTTATCCTTAAAAAAGCCACAGCA
TACATCCTGTCCGTCCAAGCAGAGGAGCAAAAGCTCATTTCTGAAGAGGACTTGTTGCGGAAACGACGAG
AACAGTTGAAACACAAACTTGAACAGCTACGGAACTCTTGTGCGTAAGTTTAAACATCGATGGCCTCGAG
AAAGCGGCCGCTTTCTCGAGGCCATCGATGTTTAAACGATCCGCCCCTCTCCCTCCCCCCCCCCTAACGT
TACTGGCCGAAGCCGCTTGGAATAAGGCCGGTGTGCGTTTGTCTATATGTTATTTTCCACCATATTGCCG
TCTTTTGGCAATGTGAGGGCCCGGAAACCTGGCCCTGTCTTCTTGACGAGCATTCCTAGGGGTCTTTCCC
CTCTCGCCAAAGGAATGCAAGGTCTGTTGAATGTCGTGAAGGAAGCAGTTCCTCTGGAAGCTTCTTGAAG
ACAAACAACGTCTGTAGCGACCCTTTGCAGGCAGCGGAACCCCCCACCTGGCGACAGGTGCCTCTGCGGC
CAAAAGCCACGTGTATAAGATACACCTGCAAAGGCGGCACAACCCCAGTGCCACGTTGTGAGTTGGATAG
TTGTGGAAAGAGTCAAATGGCTCTCCTCAAGCGTATTCAACAAGGGGCTGAAGGATGCCCAGAAGGTACC
CCATTGTATGGGATCTGATCTGGGGCCTCGGTACACATGCTTTACATGTGTTTAGTCGAGGTTAAAAAAA
CGTCTAGGCCCCCCGAACCACGGGGACGTGGTTTTCCTTTGAAAAACACGATGATAATATGGCCACACCG
CGATCGCGAATTCGCGATCGCCATGGCTGTCAGCGACGCGCTGCTCCCATCTTTCTCCACGTTCGCGTCT
GGCCCGGCGGGAAGGGAGAAGACACTGCGTCAAGCAGGTGCCCCGAATAACCGCTGGCGGGAGGAGCTCT
CCCACATGAAGCGACTTCCCCCAGTGCTTCCCGGCCGCCCCTATGACCTGGCGGCGGCGACCGTGGCCAC
AGACCTGGAGAGCGGCGGAGCCGGTGCGGCTTGCGGCGGTAGCAACCTGGCGCCCCTACCTCGGAGAGAG
ACCGAGGAGTTCAACGATCTCCTGGACCTGGACTTTATTCTCTCCAATTCGCTGACCCATCCTCCGGAGT
CAGTGGCCGCCACCGTGTCCTCGTCAGCGTCAGCCTCCTCTTCGTCGTCGCCGTCGAGCAGCGGCCCTGC
CAGCGCGCCCTCCACCTGCAGCTTCACCTATCCGATCCGGGCCGGGAACGACCCGGGCGTGGCGCCGGGC
GGCACGGGCGGAGGCCTCCTCTATGGCAGGGAGTCCGCTCCCCCTCCGACGGCTCCCTTCAACCTGGCGG
ACATCAACGACGTGAGCCCCTCGGGCGGCTTCGTGGCCGAGCTCCTGCGGCCAGAATTGGACCCGGTGTA
CATTCCGCCGCAGCAGCCGCAGCCGCCAGGTGGCGGGCTGATGGGCAAGTTCGTGCTGAAGGCGTCGCTG
AGCGCCCCTGGCAGCGAGTACGGCAGCCCGTCGGTCATCAGCGTCAGCAAAGGCAGCCCTGACGGCAGCC
ACCCGGTGGTGGTGGCGCCCTACAACGGCGGGCCGCCGCGCACGTGCCCCAAGATCACGCAGGAGGCGGT
CTCTTCGTGCACCCACTTGGGCGCTGGACCCCCTCTCAGCAATGGCCACCGGCCGGCTGCACACGACTTC
CCCCTGGGGCGGCAGCTCCCCAGCAGGACTACCCCGACCCTGGGTCTTGAGGAAGTGCTGAGCAGCAGGG
ACTGTCACCCTGCCCTGCCGCTTCCTCCCGGCTTCCATCCCCACCCGGGGCCCAATTACCCATCCTTCCT
GCCCGATCAGATGCAGCCGCAAGTCCCGCCGCTCCATTACCAAGAGCTCATGCCACCCGGTTCCTGCATG
CCAGAGGAGCCCAAGCCAAAGAGGGGAAGACGATCGTGGCCCCGGAAAAGGACCGCCACCCACACTTGTG
ATTACGCGGGCTGCGGCAAAACCTACACAAAGAGTTCCCATCTCAAGGCACACCTGCGAACCCACACAGG
TGAGAAACCTTACCACTGTGACTGGGACGGCTGTGGATGGAAATTCGCCCGCTCAGATGAACTGACCAGG
CACTACCGTAAACACACGGGGCACCGCCCGTTCCAGTGCCAAAAATGCGACCGAGCATTTTCCAGGTCGG
ACCACCTCGCCTTACACATGAAGAGGCATTTTTAAATCCCAGACAGTGGATATGACCCGTTTCTAGTTCG
AAGGATCCAGACATGATAAGATACATTGATGAGTTTGGACAAACCACAACTAGAATGCAGTGAAAAAAAT
GCTTTATTTGTGAAATTTGTGATGCTATTGCTTTATTTGTAACCATTATAAGCTGCAATAAACAAGTTAA
CAACAACAATTGCATTCATTTTATGTTTCAGGTTCAGGGGGAGGTGTGGGAGGTTTTTTAAAGCAAGTAA
AACCTCTACAAATGTGGTATGGCTGATTATGATCCGGCTGCCTCGCGCGTTTCGGTGATGACGGTGAAAA
CCTCTGACACATGCAGCTCCCGGAGACGGTCACAGCTTGTCTGTAAGCGGATGCCGGGAGCAGACAAGCC
CGTCAGGGCGCGTCAGCGGGTGTTGGCGGGTGTCGGGGCGCAGCCATGAGGTCGATCGACTCTAGCTAGA
GGATCGATCCCCGCCCCGGACGAACTAAACCTGACTACGACATCTCTGCCCCTTCTTCGCGGGGCAGTGC
ATGTAATCCCTTCAGTTGGTTGGTACAACTTGCCAACTGGGCCCTGTTCCACATGTGACACGGGGGGGGA
CCAAACACAAAGGGGTTCTCTGACTGTAGTTGACATCCTTATAAATGGATGTGCACATTTGCCAACACTG
AGTGGCTTTCATCCTGGAGCAGACTTTGCAGTCTGTGGACTGCAACACAACATTGCCTTTATGTGTAACT
CTTGGCTGAAGCTCTTACACCAATGCTGGGGGACATGTACCTCCCAGGGGCCCAGGAAGACTACGGGAGG
CTACACCAACGTCAATCAGAGGGGCCTGTGTAGCTACCGATAAGCGGACCCTCAAGAGGGCATTAGCAAT
AGTGTTTATAAGGCCCCCTTGTTAACCCTAAACGGGTAGCATATGCTTCCCGGGTAGTAGTATATACTAT
CCAGACTAACCCTAATTCAATAGCATATGTTACCCAACGGGAAGCATATGCTATCGAATTAGGGTTAGTA
AAAGGGTCCTAAGGAACAGCGATATCTCCCACCCCATGAGCTGTCACGGTTTTATTTACATGGGGTCAGG
ATTCCACGAGGGTAGTGAACCATTTTAGTCACAAGGGCAGTGGCTGAAGATCAAGGAGCGGGCAGTGAAC
TCTCCTGAATCTTCGCCTGCTTCTTCATTCTCCTTCGTTTAGCTAATAGAATAACTGCTGAGTTGTGAAC
AGTAAGGTGTATGTGAGGTGCTCGAAAACAAGGTTTCAGGTGACGCCCCCAGAATAAAATTTGGACGGGG
GGTTCAGTGGTGGCATTGTGCTATGACACCAATATAACCCTCACAAACCCCTTGGGCAATAAATACTAGT
GTAGGAATGAAACATTCTGAATATCTTTAACAATAGAAATCCATGGGGTGGGGACAAGCCGTAAAGACTG
GATGTCCATCTCACACGAATTTATGGCTATGGGCAACACATAATCCTAGTGCAATATGATACTGGGGTTA
TTAAGATGTGTCCCAGGCAGGGACCAAGACAGGTGAACCATGTTGTTACACTCTATTTGTAACAAGGGGA
AAGAGAGTGGACGCCGACAGCAGCGGACTCCACTGGTTGTCTCTAACACCCCCGAAAATTAAACGGGGCT
CCACGCCAATGGGGCCCATAAACAAAGACAAGTGGCCACTCTTTTTTTTGAAATTGTGGAGTGGGGGCAC
GCGTCAGCCCCCACACGCCGCCCTGCGGTTTTGGACTGTAAAATAAGGGTGTAATAACTTGGCTGATTGT
AACCCCGCTAACCACTGCGGTCAAACCACTTGCCCACAAAACCACTAATGGCACCCCGGGGAATACCTGC
ATAAGTAGGTGGGCGGGCCAAGATAGGGGCGCGATTGCTGCGATCTGGAGGACAAATTACACACACTTGC
GCCTGAGCGCCAAGCACAGGGTTGTTGGTCCTCATATTCACGAGGTCGCTGAGAGCACGGTGGGCTAATG
TTGCCATGGGTAGCATATACTACCCAAATATCTGGATAGCATATGCTATCCTAATCTATATCTGGGTAGC
ATAGGCTATCCTAATCTATATCTGGGTAGCATATGCTATCCTAATCTATATCTGGGTAGTATATGCTATC
CTAATTTATATCTGGGTAGCATAGGCTATCCTAATCTATATCTGGGTAGCATATGCTATCCTAATCTATA
TCTGGGTAGCATAGGCTATCCTAATCTATATCTGGGTAGCATAGGCTATCCTAATCTATATCTGGGTAGC
ATATGCTATCCTAATCTATATCTGGGTAGTATATGCTATCCTAATTTATATCTGGGTAGCATAGGCTATC
CTAATCTATATCTGGGTAGCATATGCTATCCTAATCTATATCTGGGTAGCATAGGCTATCCTAATCTATA
TCTGGGTAGCATATGCTATCCTAATCTATATCTGGGTAGTATATGCTATCCTAATTTATATCTGGGTAGC
ATAGGCTATCCTAATCTATATCTGGGTAGCATATGCTATCCTAATCTATATCTGGGTAGTATATGCTATC
CTAATCTGTATCCGGGTAGCATATGCTATCCTCATGCATATACAGTCAGCATATGATACCCAGTAGTAGA
GTGGGAGTGCTATCCTTTGCATATGCCGCCACCTCCCAAGGGGGCGTGAATTTTCGCTGCTTGTCCTTTT
CCTGCTGGTTGCTCCCATTCTTAGGTGAATTTAAGGAGGCCAGGCTAAAGCCGTCGCATGTCTGATTGCT
CACCAGGTAAATGTCGCTAATGTTTTCCAACGCGAGAAGGTGTTGAGCGCGGAGCTGAGTGACGTGACAA
CATGGGTATGCCCAATTGCCCCATGTTGGGAGGACGAAAATGGTGACAAGACAGATGGCCAGAAATACAC
CAACAGCACGCATGATGTCTACTGGGGATTTATTCTTTAGTGCGGGGGAATACACGGCTTTTAATACGAT
TGAGGGCGTCTCCTAACAAGTTACATCACTCCTGCCCTTCCTCACCCTCATCTCCATCACCTCCTTCATC
TCCGTCATCTCCGTCATCACCCTCCGCGGCAGCCCCTTCCACCATAGGTGGAAACCAGGGAGGCAAATCT
ACTCCATCGTCAAAGCTGCACACAGTCACCCTGATATTGCAGGTAGGAGCGGGCTTTGTCATAACAAGGT
CCTTAATCGCATCCTTCAAAACCTCAGCAAATATATGAGTTTGTAAAAAGACCATGAAATAACAGACAAT
GGACTCCCTTAGCGGGCCAGGTTGTGGGCCGGGTCCAGGGGCCATTCCAAAGGGGAGACGACTCAATGGT
GTAAGACGACATTGTGGAATAGCAAGGGCAGTTCCTCGCCTTAGGTTGTAAAGGGAGGTCTTACTACCTC
CATATACGAACACACCGGCGACCCAAGTTCCTTCGTCGGTAGTCCTTTCTACGTGACTCCTAGCCAGGAG
AGCTCTTAAACCTTCTGCAATGTTCTCAAATTTCGGGTTGGAACCTCCTTGACCACGATGCTTTCCAAAC
CACCCTCCTTTTTTGCGCCTGCCTCCATCACCCTGACCCCGGGGTCCAGTGCTTGGGCCTTCTCCTGGGT
CATCTGCGGGGCCCTGCTCTATCGCTCCCGGGGGCACGTCAGGCTCACCATCTGGGCCACCTTCTTGGTG
GTATTCAAAATAATCGGCTTCCCCTACAGGGTGGAAAAATGGCCTTCTACCTGGAGGGGGCCTGCGCGGT
GGAGACCCGGATGATGATGACTGACTACTGGGACTCCTGGGCCTCTTTTCTCCACGTCCACGACCTCTCC
CCCTGGCTCTTTCACGACTTCCCCCCCTGGCTCTTTCACGTCCTCTACCCCGGCGGCCTCCACTACCTCC
TCGACCCCGGCCTCCACTACCTCCTCGACCCCGGCCTCCACTGCCTCCTCGACCCCGGCCTCCACCTCCT
GCTCCTGCCCCTCCTGCTCCTGCCCCTCCTCCTGCTCCTGCCCCTCCTGCCCCTCCTGCTCCTGCCCCTC
CTGCCCCTCCTCCTCCTCCCCCTCCTCCCCCTCCTCCTCCTCCCCCTCCTSCCCCTCCTCCTGCTCCTCC
CCCTCCTCCCCCTCCTCCTCCTCCTGCCCCTCCTCCCCCTCCTGCTCCTGCCCCTCCTGCCCCTCCTGCT
CCTGCCCCTCCTGCCCCTCCTGCTCCTGCCCCTCCTGCTCCTGCCCCTCCTGCTCCTGCCCCTCCTGCTC
CTGCCCCTCCTGCCCCTCCTGCCCCTCCTCCTGCTCCTGCCCCTCCTGCTCCTGCCCCTCCTSCCCCCCC
TGCCCCTCCTGCTCCTGCCCCTCCTCCTGCTCCTGCCCCTCCTGCCCCTCCTGCCCCTCCTCCTGCTCCT
GCCCCTCCTGCCCCTCCTCCTGCTCCTGCCCCTCCTCCTGCTCCTGCCCCTCCTGCCCCTCCTGCCCCTC
CTCCTGCTCCTGCCCCTCCTGCCCCTCCTCCTGCTCCTCCCCCTCCTCCTGCTCCTGCCCCTCCTGCCCC
TCCTGCCCCTCCTCCTCCTCCTCCCCCTCCTCCTCCTCCTSCCCCTCCTCCCCCTCCTGCCCCTCCTGCC
CCTCCTCCTGCTCCTGCCCCTCCTCCTGCTCCTGCCCCTCCTGCTCCTGCCCCTCCCGCTCCTGCTCCTG
CTCCTGTTCCACCGTGGGTCCCTTTGCAGCCAATGCAACTTGGACGTTTTTGGGGTCTCCGGACACCATC
TCTATGTCTTGGCCCTGATCCTGAGCCGCCCGGGGCTCCTGGTCTTCCGCCTCCTCGTCCTCGTCCTCTT
CCCCGTCCTCGTCCATGGTTATCACCCCCTCTTCTTTGAGGTCCACTGCCGCCGGAGCCTTCTGGTCCAG
ATGTGTCTCCCTTCTCTCCTAGGCCATTTCCAGGTCCTGTACCTGGCCCCTCGTCAGACATGATTCACAC
TAAAAGAGATCAATAGACATCTTTATTAGACGACGCTCAGTGAATACAGGGAGTGCAGACTCCTGCCCCC
TCCAACAGCCCCCCCACCCTCATCCCCTTCATGGTCGCTGTCAGACAGATCCAGGTCTGAAAATTCCCCA
TCCTCCGAACCATCCTCGTCCTCATCACCAATTACTCGCAGCCCGGAAAACTCCCGCTGAACATCCTCAA
GATTTGCGTCCTGAGCCTCAAGCCAGGCCTCAAATTCCTCGTCCCCCTTTTTGCTGGACGGTAGGGATGG
GGATTCTCGGGACCCCTCCTCTTCCTCTTCAAGGTCACCAGACAGAGATGCTACTGGGGCAACGGAAGAA
AAGCTGGGTGCGGCCTGTGAGGATCAGCTTATCGATGATAAGCTGTCAAACATGAGAATTAATTCTTGAA
GACGAAAGGGCCTCGTGATACGCCTATTTTTATAGGTTAATGTCATGATAATAATGGTTTCTTAGACGTC
AGGTGGCACTTTTCGGGGAAATGTGCGCGGAACCCCTATTTGTTTATTTTTCTAAATACATTCAAATATG
TATCCGCTCATGAGACAATAACCCTGATAAATGCTTCAATAATATTGAAAAAGGAAGAGTATGAGTATTC
AACATTTCCGTGTCGCCCTTATTCCCTTTTTTGCGGCATTTTGCCTTCCTGTTTTTGCTCACCCAGAAAC
GCTGGTGAAAGTAAAAGATGCTGAAGATCAGTTGGGTGCACGAGTGGGTTACATCGAACTGGATCTCAAC
AGCGGTAAGATCCTTGAGAGTTTTCGCCCCGAAGAACGTTTTCCAATGATGAGCACTTTTAAAGTTCTGC
TATGTGGCGCGGTATTATCCCGTGTTGACGCCGGGCAAGAGCAACTCGGTCGCCGCATACACTATTCTCA
GAATGACTTGGTTGAGTACTCACCAGTCACAGAAAAGCATCTTACGGATGGCATGACAGTAAGAGAATTA
TGCAGTGCTGCCATAACCATGAGTGATAACACTGCGGCCAACTTACTTCTGACAACGATCGGAGGACCGA
AGGAGCTAACCGCTTTTTTGCACAACATGGGGGATCATGTAACTCGCCTTGATCGTTGGGAACCGGAGCT
GAATGAAGCCATACCAAACGACGAGCGTGACACCACGATGCCTGCAGCAATGGCAACAACGTTGCGCAAA
CTATTAACTGGCGAACTACTTACTCTAGCTTCCCGGCAACAATTAATAGACTGGATGGAGGCGGATAAAG
TTGCAGGACCACTTCTGCGCTCGGCCCTTCCGGCTGGCTGGTTTATTGCTGATAAATCTGGAGCCGGTGA
GCGTGGGTCTCGCGGTATCATTGCAGCACTGGGGCCAGATGGTAAGCCCTCCCGTATCGTAGTTATCTAC
ACGACGGGGAGTCAGGCAACTATGGATGAACGAAATAGACAGATCGCTGAGATAGGTGCCTCACTGATTA
AGCATTGGTAACTGTCAGACCAAGTTTACTCATATATACTTTAGATTGATTTAAAACTTCATTTTTAATT
TAAAAGGATCTAGGTGAAGATCCTTTTTGATAATCTCATGACCAAAATCCCTTAACGTGAGTTTTCGTTC
CACTGAGCGTCAGACCCCGTAGAAAAGATCAAAGGATCTTCTTGAGATCCTTTTTTTCTGCGCGTAATCT
GCTGCTTGCAAACAAAAAAACCACCGCTACCAGCGGTGGTTTGTTTGCCGGATCAAGAGCTACCAACTCT
TTTTCCGAAGGTAACTGGCTTCAGCAGAGCGCAGATACCAAATACTGTCCTTCTAGTGTAGCCGTAGTTA
GGCCACCACTTCAAGAACTCTGTAGCACCGCCTACATACCTCGCTCTGCTAATCCTGTTACCAGTGGCTG
CTGCCAGTGGCGATAAGTCGTGTCTTACCGGGTTGGACTCAAGACGATAGTTACCGGATAAGGCGCAGCG
GTCGGGCTGAACGGGGGGTTCGTGCACACAGCCCAGCTTGGAGCGAACGACCTACACCGAACTGAGATAC
CTACAGCGTGAGCTATGAGAAAGCGCCACGCTTCCCGAAGGGAGAAAGGCGGACAGGTATCCGGTAAGCG
GCAGGGTCGGAACAGGAGAGCGCACGAGGGAGCTTCCAGGGGGAAACGCCTGGTATCTTTATAGTCCTGT
CGGGTTTCGCCACCTCTGACTTGAGCGTCGATTTTTGTGATGCTCGTCAGGGGGGCGGAGCCTATGGAAA
AACGCCAGCAACGCGGCCTTTTTACGGTTCCTGGCCTTTTGCTGGCCTTGAAGCTGTCCCTGATGGTCGT
CATCTACCTGCCTGGACAGCATGGCCTGCAACGCGGGCATCCCGATGCCGCCGGAAGCGAGAAGAATCAT
AATGGGGAAGGCCATCCAGCCTCGCGTCG
