Features (pLannotate 1.2.2; 29 found; start..end, strand, type, name):
    264..847     +  misc_feature   IRES2: internal ribosome entry site (IRES) of the encephalomyocarditis virus (EMCV)
    870..1820    +  CDS            SOX2: SOX2_HUMAN - Experimental evidence at protein level: Swiss-Prot protein existence level 1. Transcription factor that forms a trimeric complex with OCT4 on DNA and controls the expression of a number of genes involved in embryonic development such as YES1, FGF4, UTF1 and ZFP206 (By similarity). Binds to the proximal enhancer region of NANOG (By similarity). Critical for early embryogenesis and for embryonic stem cell pluripotency (PubMed:18035408). Downstream SRRT target that mediates the promotion of neural stem cell self-renewal (By similarity). Keeps neural cells undifferentiated by countera
   1856..1990    -  polyA_signal   SV40 poly(A) signal: SV40 polyadenylation signal
   2013..2096    -  CDS            large T antigen (fragment): large T antigen from SV40 (simian virus 40)
   2099..2139    +  CDS            rop (fragment): Rop protein, which maintains plasmids at low copy number; rop
   2297..2322    -  CDS            bla(M) (fragment): β-lactamase lacking the signal sequence; bla(M); allows cytosolic expression of β-lactamase
   2496..2514    +  enhancer       CMV enhancer (fragment): human cytomegalovirus immediate early enhancer
   2523..3685    +  promoter       EF-1α promoter: strong constitutive promoter for human elongation factor EF-1α
   3712..3729    +  misc_feature   MCS (fragment): multiple cloning site
   3764..3807    +  misc_feature   MCS (fragment): multiple cloning site
   3817..5136    +  CDS            c-Myc: human c-Myc proto-oncogene
   5203..5786    +  misc_feature   IRES2: internal ribosome entry site (IRES) of the encephalomyocarditis virus (EMCV)
   5812..7221    +  CDS            KLF4 (fragment): KLF4_HUMAN - Also known as EZF, GKLF. Experimental evidence at protein level: Swiss-Prot protein existence level 1. Transcription factor; can act both as activator and as repressor. Binds the 5'-CACCC-3' core sequence. Binds to the promoter region of its own gene and can activate its own transcription. Regulates the expression of key transcription factors during embryonic development. Plays an important role in maintaining embryonic stem cells, and in preventing their differentiation. Required for establishing the barrier function of the skin and for postnatal maturation and maintenance of the
   7263..7397    -  polyA_signal   SV40 poly(A) signal: SV40 polyadenylation signal
   7420..7503    -  CDS            large T antigen (fragment): large T antigen from SV40 (simian virus 40)
   7506..7546    +  CDS            rop (fragment): Rop protein, which maintains plasmids at low copy number; rop
   8130..9631    -  rep_origin     oriP (fragment): Epstein-Barr virus oriP replication origin (Yates et al., 2000)
   9744..9962    -  CDS            gL (fragment): GL_EBVB9 - Experimental evidence at protein level: Swiss-Prot protein existence level 1. The heterodimer glycoprotein H-glycoprotein L is required for the fusion of viral and plasma membranes leading to virus entry into the host cell. Acts as a functional inhibitor of gH and maintains gH in an inhibited form. Upon binding to host integrins, gL dissociates from gH leading to activation of the viral fusion glycoproteins gB and gH. Fusion of EBV with B-lymphocytes requires the additional receptor- binding protein gp42, which forms a complex with gH/gL. The heterodimer gH/gL targets also host EPHA
  10045..11049   -  CDS            EBNA1 (fragment): Epstein-Barr nuclear antigen 1, also known as EBNA-1 crucial for latent viral infection, and for episomal amplification of vectors containing the oriP origin (Okita et al., 2013)
  11009..11346   -  CDS            EBNA1 (fragment): Epstein-Barr nuclear antigen 1, also known as EBNA-1 crucial for latent viral infection, and for episomal amplification of vectors containing the oriP origin (Okita et al., 2013)
  11384..11728   -  CDS            BRRF2_EBVB9 (fragment): Protein inferred from homology: Swiss-Prot protein existence level 3. From Epstein-Barr virus (strain B95-8) (HHV-4) (Human herpesvirus 4).
  11731..11754   -  promoter       tet promoter (fragment): E. coli promoter for tetracycline efflux protein gene
  11871..11975   +  promoter       AmpR promoter: bla
  11976..12836   +  CDS            AmpR: β-lactamase; bla; confers resistance to ampicillin, carbenicillin, and related antibiotics
  13007..13595   +  rep_origin     ori: high-copy-number ColE1/pMB1/pBR322/pUC origin of replication
  13641..13765   -  CDS            TcR (fragment): tetracycline efflux protein; tet; confers resistance to tetracycline
  13777..14939   +  promoter       EF-1α promoter: strong constitutive promoter for human elongation factor EF-1α
  14966..14983   +  misc_feature   MCS (fragment): multiple cloning site
  14993..187     +  CDS            POU5F1 (across the origin): PO5F1_HUMAN - Also known as OCT3, OCT4, OTF3. Experimental evidence at protein level: Swiss-Prot protein existence level 1. Transcription factor that binds to the octamer motif (5'- ATTTGCAT-3'). Forms a trimeric complex with SOX2 or SOX15 on DNA and controls the expression of a number of genes involved in embryonic development such as YES1, FGF4, UTF1 and ZFP206. Critical for early embryogenesis and for embryonic stem cell pluripotency. From Homo sapiens (Human).
>Addgene plasmid #20923 | pEP4 E02S EM2K Sequencing Result | analyzer sequence | sequence record 222798
TGAGGCTGCTGGGTCTCCTTTCTCAGGGGGACCAGTGTCCTTTCCTCTGGCCCCAGGGCCCCATTTTGGT
ACCCCAGGCTATGGGAGCCCTCACTTCACTGCACTGTACTCCTCGGTCCCTTTCCCTGAGGGGGAAGCCT
TTCCCCCTGTCTCCGTCACCACTCTGGGCTCTCCCATGCATTCAAACTGAGGTGCCTGCCCTCTAGTTTA
CGCGTGGGGGCGGCCGGCCGCTTTCTCGAGGCCATCGATGTTTAAACGATCCGCCCCTCTCCCTCCCCCC
CCCCTAACGTTACTGGCCGAAGCCGCTTGGAATAAGGCCGGTGTGCGTTTGTCTATATGTTATTTTCCAC
CATATTGCCGTCTTTTGGCAATGTGAGGGCCCGGAAACCTGGCCCTGTCTTCTTGACGAGCATTCCTAGG
GGTCTTTCCCCTCTCGCCAAAGGAATGCAAGGTCTGTTGAATGTCGTGAAGGAAGCAGTTCCTCTGGAAG
CTTCTTGAAGACAAACAACGTCTGTAGCGACCCTTTGCAGGCAGCGGAACCCCCCACCTGGCGACAGGTG
CCTCTGCGGCCAAAAGCCACGTGTATAAGATACACCTGCAAAGGCGGCACAACCCCAGTGCCACGTTGTG
AGTTGGATAGTTGTGGAAAGAGTCAAATGGCTCTCCTCAAGCGTATTCAACAAGGGGCTGAAGGATGCCC
AGAAGGTACCCCATTGTATGGGATCTGATCTGGGGCCTCGGTACACATGCTTTACATGTGTTTAGTCGAG
GTTAAAAAAACGTCTAGGCCCCCCGAACCACGGGGACGTGGTTTTCCTTTGAAAAACACGATGATAATAT
GGCCACACCGCGAATTAATTCGATTCCGCATGTACAACATGATGGAGACGGAGCTGAAGCCGCCGGGCCC
GCAGCAAACTTCGGGGGGCGGCGGCGGCAACTCCACCGCGGCGGCGGCCGGCGGCAACCAGAAAAACAGC
CCGGACCGCGTCAAGCGGCCCATGAATGCCTTCATGGTGTGGTCCCGCGGGCAGCGGCGCAAGATGGCCC
AGGAGAACCCCAAGATGCACAACTCGGAGATCAGCAAGCGCCTGGGCGCCGAGTGGAAACTTTTGTCGGA
GACGGAGAAGCGGCCGTTCATCGACGAGGCTAAGCGGCTGCGAGCGCTGCACATGAAGGAGCACCCGGAT
TATAAATACCGGCCCCGGCGGAAAACCAAGACGCTCATGAAGAAGGATAAGTACACGCTGCCCGGCGGGC
TGCTGGCCCCCGGCGGCAATAGCATGGCGAGCGGGGTCGGGGTGGGCGCCGGCCTGGGCGCGGGCGTGAA
CCAGCGCATGGACAGTTACGCGCACATGAACGGCTGGAGCAACGGCAGCTACAGCATGATGCAGGACCAG
CTGGGCTACCCGCAGCACCCGGGCCTCAATGCGCACGGCGCAGCGCAGATGCAGCCCATGCACCGCTACG
ACGTGAGCGCCCTGCAGTACAACTCCATGACCAGCTCGCAGACCTACATGAACGGCTCGCCCACCTACAG
CATGTCCTACTCGCAGCAGGGCACCCCTGGCATGGCTCTTGGCTCCATGGGTTCGGTGGTCAAGTCCGAG
GCCAGCTCCAGCCCCCCTGTGGTTACCTCTTCCTCCCACTCCAGGGCGCCCTGCCAGGCCGGGGACCTCC
GGGACATGATCAGCATGTATCTCCCCGGCGCCGAGGTGCCGGAACCCGCCGCCCCCAGCAGACTTCACAT
GTCCCAGCACTACCAGAGCGGCCCGGTGCCCGGCACGGCCATTAACGGCACACTGCCCCTCTCACACATG
TGAGGGCCGGAAATCACTAGCTAGTTCGAAGGATCGATCCAGACATGATAAGATACATTGATGAGTTTGG
ACAAACCACAACTAGAATGCAGTGAAAAAAATGCTTTATTTGTGAAATTTGTGATGCTATTGCTTTATTT
GTAACCATTATAAGCTGCAATAAACAAGTTAACAACAACAATTGCATTCATTTTATGTTTCAGGTTCAGG
GGGAGGTGTGGGAGGTTTTTTAAAGCAAGTAAAACCTCTACAAATGTGGTATGGCTGATTATGATCCGGC
TGCCTCGCGCGTTTCGGTGATGACGGTGAAAACCTCTGACACATGCAGCTCCCGGAGACGGTCACAGCTT
GTCTGTAAGCGGATGCCGGGAGCAGACAAGCCCGTCAGGGCGCGTCAGCGGGTGTTGGCGGGTGTCGGGG
CGCAGCCATGAGGTCGACCAATTCTCATGTTTGACAGCTTATCATCGCAGATCCGGGCAACGTTGTTGCC
ATTGCTGCAGGCGCAGAACTGGTAGGTATGGAAGATCTATACATTGAATCAATATTGGCAATTAGCCATA
TTAGTCATTGGTTATATAGCATAAATCAATATTGGCTATTGGCCATTGCATACGTTGTATCTATATCATA
ATATGTACATTTATATTGGCTCATGTCCAATATGACCGCCATGTTGACATTGATTATTGACTAGCTTCGT
GAGGCTCCGGTGCCCGTCAGTGGGCAGAGCGCACATCGCCCACAGTCCCCGAGAAGTTGGGGGGAGGGGT
CGGCAATTGAACCGGTGCCTAGAGAAGGTGGCGCGGGGTAAACTGGGAAAGTGATGTCGTGTACTGGCTC
CGCCTTTTTCCCGAGGGTGGGGGAGAACCGTATATAAGTGCAGTAGTCGCCGTGAACGTTCTTTTTCGCA
ACGGGTTTGCCGCCAGAACACAGGTAAGTGCCGTGTGTGGTTCCCGCGGGCCTGGCCTCTTTACGGGTTA
TGGCCCTTGCGTGCCTTGAATTACTTCCACCTGGCTCCAGTACGTGATTCTTGATCCCGAGCTGGAGCCA
GGGGCGGGCCTTGCGCTTTAGGAGCCCCTTCGCCTCGTGCTTGAGTTGAGGCCTGGCCTGGGCGCTGGGG
CCGCCGCGTGCGAATCTGGTGGCACCTTCGCGCCTGTCTCGCTGCTTTCGATAAGTCTCTAGCCATTTAA
AATTTTTGATGACCTGCTGCGACGCTTTTTTTCTGGCAAGATAGTCTTGTAAATGCGGGCCAGGATCTGC
ACACTGGTATTTCGGTTTTTGGGGCCGCGGGCGGCGACGGGGCCCGTGCGTCCCAGCGCACATGTTCGGC
GAGGCGGGGCCTGCGAGCGCGGCCACCGAGAATCGGACGGGGGTAGTCTCAAGCTGGCCGGCCTGCTCTG
GTGCCTGGCCTCGCGCCGCCGTGTATCGCCCCGCCCTGGGCGGCAAGGCTGGCCCGGTCGGCACCAGTTG
CGTGAGCGGAAAGATGGCCGCTTCCCGGCCCTGCTCCAGGGGGCTCAAAATGGAGGACGCGGCGCTCGGG
AGAGCGGGCGGGTGAGTCACCCACACAAAGGAAAGGGGCCTTTCCGTCCTCAGCCGTCGCTTCATGTGAC
TCCACGGAGTACCGGGCGCCGTCCAGGCACCTCGATTAGTTCTGGAGCTTTTGGAGTACGTCGTCTTTAG
GTTGGGGGGAGGGGTTTTATGCGATGGAGTTTCCCCACACTGAGTGGGTGGAGACTGAAGTTAGGCCAGC
TTGGCACTTGATGTAATTCTCCTTGGAATTTGCCCTTTTTGAGTTTGGATCTTGGTTCATTCTCAAGCCT
CAGACAGTGGTTCAAAGTTTTTTTCTTCCATTTCAGGTGTCGTGAACACGTGGTCGCGGCCAATTCTGCA
GTCGAGCTCAAGCTTCGAACTAGGGCCGCGACTCTAGAAGCTGGGTACCAGCTGCTAGCGCTACCGGACT
CAGATCTCGAGCTCAAGCTTCGAATTCGCGATCGCCATGCCCCTCAACGTTAGCTTCACCAACAGGAACT
ATGACCTCGACTACGACTCGGTGCAGCCGTATTTCTACTGCGACGAGGAGGAGAACTTCTACCAGCAGCA
GCAGCAGAGCGAGCTGCAGCCCCCGGCGCCCAGCGAGGATATCTGGAAGAAATTCGAGCTGCTGCCCACC
CCGCCCCTGTCCCCTAGCCGCCGCTCCGGGCTCTGCTCGCCCTCCTACGTTGCGGTCACACCCTTCTCCC
TTCGGGGAGACAACGACGGCGGTGGCGGGAGCTTCTCCACGGCCGACCAGCTGGAGATGGTGACCGAGCT
GCTGGGAGGAGACATGGTGAACCAGAGTTTCATCTGCGACCCGGACGACGAGACCTTCATCAAAAACATC
ATCATCCAGGACTGTATGTGGAGCGGCTTCTCGGCCGCCGCCAAGCTCGTCTCAGAGAAGCTGGCCTCCT
ACCAGGCTGCGCGCAAAGACAGCGGCAGCCCGAACCCCGCCCGCGGCCACAGCGTCTGCTCCACCTCCAG
CTTGTACCTGCAGGATCTGAGCGCCGCCGCCTCAGAGTGCATCGACCCCTCGGTGGTCTTCCCCTACCCT
CTCAACGACAGCAGCTCGCCCAAGTCCTGCGCCTCGCAAGACTCCAGCGCCTTCTCTCCGTCCTCGGATT
CTCTGCTCTCCTCGACGGAGTCCTCCCCGCAGGGCAGCCCCGAGCCCCTGGTGCTCCATGAGGAGACACC
GCCCACCACCAGCAGCGACTCTGAGGAGGAACAAGAAGATGAGGAAGAAATCGATGTTGTTTCTGTGGAA
AAGAGGCAGGCTCCTGGCAAAAGGTCAGAGTCTGGATCACCTTCTGCTGGAGGCCACAGCAAACCTCCTC
ACAGCCCACTGGTCCTCAAGAGGTGCCACGTCTCCACACATCAGCACAACTACGCAGCGCCTCCCTCCAC
TCGGAAGGACTATCCTGCTGCCAAGAGGGTCAAGTTGGACAGTGTCAGAGTCCTGAGACAGATCAGCAAC
AACCGAAAATGCACCAGCCCCAGGTCCTCGGACACCGAGGAGAATGTCAAGAGGCGAACACACAACGTCT
TGGAGCGCCAGAGGAGGAACGAGCTAAAACGGAGCTTTTTTGCCCTGCGTGACCAGATCCCGGAGTTGGA
AAACAATGAAAAGGCCCCCAAGGTAGTTATCCTTAAAAAAGCCACAGCATACATCCTGTCCGTCCAAGCA
GAGGAGCAAAAGCTCATTTCTGAAGAGGACTTGTTGCGGAAACGACGAGAACAGTTGAAACACAAACTTG
AACAGCTACGGAACTCTTGTGCGTAAGTTTAAACATCGATGGCCTCGAGAAAGCGGCCGCTTTCTCGAGG
CCATCGATGTTTAAACGATCCGCCCCTCTCCCTCCCCCCCCCCTAACGTTACTGGCCGAAGCCGCTTGGA
ATAAGGCCGGTGTGCGTTTGTCTATATGTTATTTTCCACCATATTGCCGTCTTTTGGCAATGTGAGGGCC
CGGAAACCTGGCCCTGTCTTCTTGACGAGCATTCCTAGGGGTCTTTCCCCTCTCGCCAAAGGAATGCAAG
GTCTGTTGAATGTCGTGAAGGAAGCAGTTCCTCTGGAAGCTTCTTGAAGACAAACAACGTCTGTAGCGAC
CCTTTGCAGGCAGCGGAACCCCCCACCTGGCGACAGGTGCCTCTGCGGCCAAAAGCCACGTGTATAAGAT
ACACCTGCAAAGGCGGCACAACCCCAGTGCCACGTTGTGAGTTGGATAGTTGTGGAAAGAGTCAAATGGC
TCTCCTCAAGCGTATTCAACAAGGGGCTGAAGGATGCCCAGAAGGTACCCCATTGTATGGGATCTGATCT
GGGGCCTCGGTACACATGCTTTACATGTGTTTAGTCGAGGTTAAAAAAACGTCTAGGCCCCCCGAACCAC
GGGGACGTGGTTTTCCTTTGAAAAACACGATGATAATATGGCCACACCGCGATCGCGAATTCGCGATCGC
CATGGCTGTCAGCGACGCGCTGCTCCCATCTTTCTCCACGTTCGCGTCTGGCCCGGCGGGAAGGGAGAAG
ACACTGCGTCAAGCAGGTGCCCCGAATAACCGCTGGCGGGAGGAGCTCTCCCACATGAAGCGACTTCCCC
CAGTGCTTCCCGGCCGCCCCTATGACCTGGCGGCGGCGACCGTGGCCACAGACCTGGAGAGCGGCGGAGC
CGGTGCGGCTTGCGGCGGTAGCAACCTGGCGCCCCTACCTCGGAGAGAGACCGAGGAGTTCAACGATCTC
CTGGACCTGGACTTTATTCTCTCCAATTCGCTGACCCATCCTCCGGAGTCAGTGGCCGCCACCGTGTCCT
CGTCAGCGTCAGCCTCCTCTTCGTCGTCGCCGTCGAGCAGCGGCCCTGCCAGCGCGCCCTCCACCTGCAG
CTTCACCTATCCGATCCGGGCCGGGAACGACCCGGGCGTGGCGCCGGGCGGCACGGGCGGAGGCCTCCTC
TATGGCAGGGAGTCCGCTCCCCCTCCGACGGCTCCCTTCAACCTGGCGGACATCAACGACGTGAGCCCCT
CGGGCGGCTTCGTGGCCGAGCTCCTGCGGCCAGAATTGGACCCGGTGTACATTCCGCCGCAGCAGCCGCA
GCCGCCAGGTGGCGGGCTGATGGGCAAGTTCGTGCTGAAGGCGTCGCTGAGCGCCCCTGGCAGCGAGTAC
GGCAGCCCGTCGGTCATCAGCGTCAGCAAAGGCAGCCCTGACGGCAGCCACCCGGTGGTGGTGGCGCCCT
ACAACGGCGGGCCGCCGCGCACGTGCCCCAAGATCACGCAGGAGGCGGTCTCTTCGTGCACCCACTTGGG
CGCTGGACCCCCTCTCAGCAATGGCCACCGGCCGGCTGCACACGACTTCCCCCTGGGGCGGCAGCTCCCC
AGCAGGACTACCCCGACCCTGGGTCTTGAGGAAGTGCTGAGCAGCAGGGACTGTCACCCTGCCCTGCCGC
TTCCTCCCGGCTTCCATCCCCACCCGGGGCCCAATTACCCATCCTTCCTGCCCGATCAGATGCAGCCGCA
AGTCCCGCCGCTCCATTACCAAGAGCTCATGCCACCCGGTTCCTGCATGCCAGAGGAGCCCAAGCCAAAG
AGGGGAAGACGATCGTGGCCCCGGAAAAGGACCGCCACCCACACTTGTGATTACGCGGGCTGCGGCAAAA
CCTACACAAAGAGTTCCCATCTCAAGGCACACCTGCGAACCCACACAGGTGAGAAACCTTACCACTGTGA
CTGGGACGGCTGTGGATGGAAATTCGCCCGCTCAGATGAACTGACCAGGCACTACCGTAAACACACGGGG
CACCGCCCGTTCCAGTGCCAAAAATGCGACCGAGCATTTTCCAGGTCGGACCACCTCGCCTTACACATGA
AGAGGCATTTTTAAATCCCAGACAGTGGATATGACCCGTTTCTAGTTCGAAGGATCCAGACATGATAAGA
TACATTGATGAGTTTGGACAAACCACAACTAGAATGCAGTGAAAAAAATGCTTTATTTGTGAAATTTGTG
ATGCTATTGCTTTATTTGTAACCATTATAAGCTGCAATAAACAAGTTAACAACAACAATTGCATTCATTT
TATGTTTCAGGTTCAGGGGGAGGTGTGGGAGGTTTTTTAAAGCAAGTAAAACCTCTACAAATGTGGTATG
GCTGATTATGATCCGGCTGCCTCGCGCGTTTCGGTGATGACGGTGAAAACCTCTGACACATGCAGCTCCC
GGAGACGGTCACAGCTTGTCTGTAAGCGGATGCCGGGAGCAGACAAGCCCGTCAGGGCGCGTCAGCGGGT
GTTGGCGGGTGTCGGGGCGCAGCCATGAGGTCGATCGACTCTAGCTAGAGGATCGATCCCCGCCCCGGAC
GAACTAAACCTGACTACGACATCTCTGCCCCTTCTTCGCGGGGCAGTGCATGTAATCCCTTCAGTTGGTT
GGTACAACTTGCCAACTGGGCCCTGTTCCACATGTGACACGGGGGGGGACCAAACACAAAGGGGTTCTCT
GACTGTAGTTGACATCCTTATAAATGGATGTGCACATTTGCCAACACTGAGTGGCTTTCATCCTGGAGCA
GACTTTGCAGTCTGTGGACTGCAACACAACATTGCCTTTATGTGTAACTCTTGGCTGAAGCTCTTACACC
AATGCTGGGGGACATGTACCTCCCAGGGGCCCAGGAAGACTACGGGAGGCTACACCAACGTCAATCAGAG
GGGCCTGTGTAGCTACCGATAAGCGGACCCTCAAGAGGGCATTAGCAATAGTGTTTATAAGGCCCCCTTG
TTAACCCTAAACGGGTAGCATATGCTTCCCGGGTAGTAGTATATACTATCCAGACTAACCCTAATTCAAT
AGCATATGTTACCCAACGGGAAGCATATGCTATCGAATTAGGGTTAGTAAAAGGGTCCTAAGGAACAGCG
ATATCTCCCACCCCATGAGCTGTCACGGTTTTATTTACATGGGGTCAGGATTCCACGAGGGTAGTGAACC
ATTTTAGTCACAAGGGCAGTGGCTGAAGATCAAGGAGCGGGCAGTGAACTCTCCTGAATCTTCGCCTGCT
TCTTCATTCTCCTTCGTTTAGCTAATAGAATAACTGCTGAGTTGTGAACAGTAAGGTGTATGTGAGGTGC
TCGAAAACAAGGTTTCAGGTGACGCCCCCAGAATAAAATTTGGACGGGGGGTTCAGTGGTGGCATTGTGC
TATGACACCAATATAACCCTCACAAACCCCTTGGGCAATAAATACTAGTGTAGGAATGAAACATTCTGAA
TATCTTTAACAATAGAAATCCATGGGGTGGGGACAAGCCGTAAAGACTGGATGTCCATCTCACACGAATT
TATGGCTATGGGCAACACATAATCCTAGTGCAATATGATACTGGGGTTATTAAGATGTGTCCCAGGCAGG
GACCAAGACAGGTGAACCATGTTGTTACACTCTATTTGTAACAAGGGGAAAGAGAGTGGACGCCGACAGC
AGCGGACTCCACTGGTTGTCTCTAACACCCCCGAAAATTAAACGGGGCTCCACGCCAATGGGGCCCATAA
ACAAAGACAAGTGGCCACTCTTTTTTTTGAAATTGTGGAGTGGGGGCACGCGTCAGCCCCCACACGCCGC
CCTGCGGTTTTGGACTGTAAAATAAGGGTGTAATAACTTGGCTGATTGTAACCCCGCTAACCACTGCGGT
CAAACCACTTGCCCACAAAACCACTAATGGCACCCCGGGGAATACCTGCATAAGTAGGTGGGCGGGCCAA
GATAGGGGCGCGATTGCTGCGATCTGGAGGACAAATTACACACACTTGCGCCTGAGCGCCAAGCACAGGG
TTGTTGGTCCTCATATTCACGAGGTCGCTGAGAGCACGGTGGGCTAATGTTGCCATGGGTAGCATATACT
ACCCAAATATCTGGATAGCATATGCTATCCTAATCTATATCTGGGTAGCATAGGCTATCCTAATCTATAT
CTGGGTAGCATATGCTATCCTAATCTATATCTGGGTAGTATATGCTATCCTAATTTATATCTGGGTAGCA
TAGGCTATCCTAATCTATATCTGGGTAGCATATGCTATCCTAATCTATATCTGGGTAGCATAGGCTATCC
TAATCTATATCTGGGTAGCATATGCTATCCTAATCTATATCTGGGTAGTATATGCTATCCTAATTTATAT
CTGGGTAGCATAGGCTATCCTAATCTATATCTGGGTAGCATATGCTATCCTAATCTATATCTGGGTAGTA
TATGCTATCCTAATCTGTATCCGGGTAGCATATGCTATCCTCATGCATATACAGTCAGCATATGATACCC
AGTAGTAGAGTGGGAGTGCTATCCTTTGCATATGCCGCCACCTCCCAAGGGGGCGTGAATTTTCGCTGCT
TGTCCTTTTCCTGCTGGTTGCTCCCATTCTTAGGTGAATTTAAGGAGGCCAGGCTAAAGCCGTCGCATGT
CTGATTGCTCACCAGGTAAATGTCGCTAATGTTTTCCAACGCGAGAAGGTGTTGAGCGCGGAGCTGAGTG
ACGTGACAACATGGGTATGCCCAATTGCCCCATGTTGGGAGGACGAAAATGGTGACAAGACAGATGGCCA
GAAATACACCAACAGCACGCATGATGTCTACTGGGGATTTATTCTTTAGTGCGGGGGAATACACGGCTTT
TAATACGATTGAGGGCGTCTCCTAACAAGTTACATCACTCCTGCCCTTCCTCACCCTCATCTCCATCACC
TCCTTCATCTCCGTCATCTCCGTCATCACCCTCCGCGGCAGCCCCTTCCACCATAGGTGGAAACCAGGGA
GGCAAATCTACTCCATCGTCAAAGCTGCACACAGTCACCCTGATATTGCAGGTAGGAGCGGGCTTTGTCA
TAACAAGGTCCTTAATCGCATCCTTCAAAACCTCAGCAAATATATGAGTTTGTAAAAAGACCATGAAATA
ACAGACAATGGACTCCCTTAGCGGGCCAGGTTGTGGGCCGGGTCCAGGGGCCATTCCAAAGGGGAGACGA
CTCAATGGTGTAAGACGACATTGTGGAATAGCAAGGGCAGTTCCTCGCCTTAGGTTGTAAAGGGAGGTCT
TACTACCTCCATATACGAACACACCGGCGACCCAAGTTCCTTCGTCGGTAGTCCTTTCTACGTGACTCCT
AGCCAGGAGAGCTCTTAAACCTTCTGCAATGTTCTCAAATTTCGGGTTGGAACCTCCTTGACCACGATGC
TTTCCAAACCACCCTCCTTTTTTGCGCCTGCCTCCATCACCCTGACCCCGGGGTCCAGTGCTTGGGCCTT
CTCCTGGGTCATCTGCGGGGCCCTGCTCTATCGCTCCCGGGGGCACGTCAGGCTCACCATCTGGGCCACC
TTCTTGGTGGTATTCAAAATAATCGGCTTCCCCTACAGGGTGGAAAAATGGCCTTCTACCTGGAGGGGGC
CTGCGCGGTGGAGACCCGGATGATGATGACTGACTACTGGGACTCCTGGGCCTCTTTTCTCCACGTCCAC
GACCTCTCCCCCTGGCTCTTTCACGACTTCCCCCCCTGGCTCTTTCACGTCCTCTACCCCGGCGGCCTCC
ACTACCTCCTCGACCCCGGCCTCCACTACCTCCTCGACCCCGGCCTCCACTGCCTCCTCGACCCCGGCCT
CCACCTCCTGCTCCTGCCCCTCCTGCTCCTGCCCCTCCTCCTGCTCCTGCCCCTCCTGCTCCTGCCCCTC
CCGCTCCTGCTCCTGCTCCTGTTCCACCGTGGGTCCCTTTGCAGCCAATGCAACTTGGACGTTTTTGGGG
TCTCCGGACACCATCTCTATGTCTTGGCCCTGATCCTGAGCCGCCCGGGGCTCCTGGTCTTCCGCCTCCT
CGTCCTCGTCCTCTTCCCCGTCCTCGTCCATGGTTATCACCCCCTCTTCTTTGAGGTCCACTGCCGCCGG
AGCCTTCTGGTCCAGATGTGTCTCCCTTCTCTCCTAGGCCATTTCCAGGTCCTGTACCTGGCCCCTCGTC
AGACATGATTCACACTAAAAGAGATCAATAGACATCTTTATTAGACGACGCTCAGTGAATACAGGGAGTG
CAGACTCCTGCCCCCTCCAACAGCCCCCCCACCCTCATCCCCTTCATGGTCGCTGTCAGACAGATCCAGG
TCTGAAAATTCCCCATCCTCCGAACCATCCTCGTCCTCATCACCAATTACTCGCAGCCCGGAAAACTCCC
GCTGAACATCCTCAAGATTTGCGTCCTGAGCCTCAAGCCAGGCCTCAAATTCCTCGTCCCCCTTTTTGCT
GGACGGTAGGGATGGGGATTCTCGGGACCCCTCCTCTTCCTCTTCAAGGTCACCAGACAGAGATGCTACT
GGGGCAACGGAAGAAAAGCTGGGTGCGGCCTGTGAGGATCAGCTTATCGATGATAAGCTGTCAAACATGA
GAATTAATTCTTGAAGACGAAAGGGCCTCGTGATACGCCTATTTTTATAGGTTAATGTCATGATAATAAT
GGTTTCTTAGACGTCAGGTGGCACTTTTCGGGGAAATGTGCGCGGAACCCCTATTTGTTTATTTTTCTAA
ATACATTCAAATATGTATCCGCTCATGAGACAATAACCCTGATAAATGCTTCAATAATATTGAAAAAGGA
AGAGTATGAGTATTCAACATTTCCGTGTCGCCCTTATTCCCTTTTTTGCGGCATTTTGCCTTCCTGTTTT
TGCTCACCCAGAAACGCTGGTGAAAGTAAAAGATGCTGAAGATCAGTTGGGTGCACGAGTGGGTTACATC
GAACTGGATCTCAACAGCGGTAAGATCCTTGAGAGTTTTCGCCCCGAAGAACGTTTTCCAATGATGAGCA
CTTTTAAAGTTCTGCTATGTGGCGCGGTATTATCCCGTGTTGACGCCGGGCAAGAGCAACTCGGTCGCCG
CATACACTATTCTCAGAATGACTTGGTTGAGTACTCACCAGTCACAGAAAAGCATCTTACGGATGGCATG
ACAGTAAGAGAATTATGCAGTGCTGCCATAACCATGAGTGATAACACTGCGGCCAACTTACTTCTGACAA
CGATCGGAGGACCGAAGGAGCTAACCGCTTTTTTGCACAACATGGGGGATCATGTAACTCGCCTTGATCG
TTGGGAACCGGAGCTGAATGAAGCCATACCAAACGACGAGCGTGACACCACGATGCCTGCAGCAATGGCA
ACAACGTTGCGCAAACTATTAACTGGCGAACTACTTACTCTAGCTTCCCGGCAACAATTAATAGACTGGA
TGGAGGCGGATAAAGTTGCAGGACCACTTCTGCGCTCGGCCCTTCCGGCTGGCTGGTTTATTGCTGATAA
ATCTGGAGCCGGTGAGCGTGGGTCTCGCGGTATCATTGCAGCACTGGGGCCAGATGGTAAGCCCTCCCGT
ATCGTAGTTATCTACACGACGGGGAGTCAGGCAACTATGGATGAACGAAATAGACAGATCGCTGAGATAG
GTGCCTCACTGATTAAGCATTGGTAACTGTCAGACCAAGTTTACTCATATATACTTTAGATTGATTTAAA
ACTTCATTTTTAATTTAAAAGGATCTAGGTGAAGATCCTTTTTGATAATCTCATGACCAAAATCCCTTAA
CGTGAGTTTTCGTTCCACTGAGCGTCAGACCCCGTAGAAAAGATCAAAGGATCTTCTTGAGATCCTTTTT
TTCTGCGCGTAATCTGCTGCTTGCAAACAAAAAAACCACCGCTACCAGCGGTGGTTTGTTTGCCGGATCA
AGAGCTACCAACTCTTTTTCCGAAGGTAACTGGCTTCAGCAGAGCGCAGATACCAAATACTGTCCTTCTA
GTGTAGCCGTAGTTAGGCCACCACTTCAAGAACTCTGTAGCACCGCCTACATACCTCGCTCTGCTAATCC
TGTTACCAGTGGCTGCTGCCAGTGGCGATAAGTCGTGTCTTACCGGGTTGGACTCAAGACGATAGTTACC
GGATAAGGCGCAGCGGTCGGGCTGAACGGGGGGTTCGTGCACACAGCCCAGCTTGGAGCGAACGACCTAC
ACCGAACTGAGATACCTACAGCGTGAGCTATGAGAAAGCGCCACGCTTCCCGAAGGGAGAAAGGCGGACA
GGTATCCGGTAAGCGGCAGGGTCGGAACAGGAGAGCGCACGAGGGAGCTTCCAGGGGGAAACGCCTGGTA
TCTTTATAGTCCTGTCGGGTTTCGCCACCTCTGACTTGAGCGTCGATTTTTGTGATGCTCGTCAGGGGGG
CGGAGCCTATGGAAAAACGCCAGCAACGCGGCCTTTTTACGGTTCCTGGCCTTTTGCTGGCCTTGAAGCT
GTCCCTGATGGTCGTCATCTACCTGCCTGGACAGCATGGCCTGCAACGCGGGCATCCCGATGCCGCCGGA
AGCGAGAAGAATCATAATGGGGAAGGCCATCCAGCCTCGCGTCGCTAGCTTCGTGAGGCTCCGGTGCCCG
TCAGTGGGCAGAGCGCACATCGCCCACAGTCCCCGAGAAGTTGGGGGGAGGGGTCGGCAATTGAACCGGT
GCCTAGAGAAGGTGGCGCGGGGTAAACTGGGAAAGTGATGTCGTGTACTGGCTCCGCCTTTTTCCCGAGG
GTGGGGGAGAACCGTATATAAGTGCAGTAGTCGCCGTGAACGTTCTTTTTCGCAACGGGTTTGCCGCCAG
AACACAGGTAAGTGCCGTGTGTGGTTCCCGCGGGCCTGGCCTCTTTACGGGTTATGGCCCTTGCGTGCCT
TGAATTACTTCCACCTGGCTCCAGTACGTGATTCTTGATCCCGAGCTGGAGCCAGGGGCGGGCCTTGCGC
TTTAGGAGCCCCTTCGCCTCGTGCTTGAGTTGAGGCCTGGCCTGGGCGCTGGGGCCGCCGCGTGCGAATC
TGGTGGCACCTTCGCGCCTGTCTCGCTGCTTTCGATAAGTCTCTAGCCATTTAAAATTTTTGATGACCTG
CTGCGACGCTTTTTTTCTGGCAAGATAGTCTTGTAAATGCGGGCCAGGATCTGCACACTGGTATTTCGGT
TTTTGGGGCCGCGGGCGGCGACGGGGCCCGTGCGTCCCAGCGCACATGTTCGGCGAGGCGGGGCCTGCGA
GCGCGGCCACCGAGAATCGGACGGGGGTAGTCTCAAGCTGGCCGGCCTGCTCTGGTGCCTGGCCTCGCGC
CGCCGTGTATCGCCCCGCCCTGGGCGGCAAGGCTGGCCCGGTCGGCACCAGTTGCGTGAGCGGAAAGATG
GCCGCTTCCCGGCCCTGCTCCAGGGGGCTCAAAATGGAGGACGCGGCGCTCGGGAGAGCGGGCGGGTGAG
TCACCCACACAAAGGAAAGGGGCCTTTCCGTCCTCAGCCGTCGCTTCATGTGACTCCACGGAGTACCGGG
CGCCGTCCAGGCACCTCGATTAGTTCTGGAGCTTTTGGAGTACGTCGTCTTTAGGTTGGGGGGAGGGGTT
TTATGCGATGGAGTTTCCCCACACTGAGTGGGTGGAGACTGAAGTTAGGCCAGCTTGGCACTTGATGTAA
TTCTCCTTGGAATTTGCCCTTTTTGAGTTTGGATCTTGGTTCATTCTCAAGCCTCAGACAGTGGTTCAAA
GTTTTTTTCTTCCATTTCAGGTGTCGTGAACACGTGGTCGCGGCCAATTCTGCAGTCGAGCTCAAGCTTC
GAACTAGTGATTATGGCGGGACACCTGGCTTCGGATTTCGCCTTCTCGCCCCCTCCAGGTGGTGGAGGTG
ATGGGCCAGGGGGGCCGGAGCCGGGCTGGGTTGATCCTCGGACCTGGCTAAGCTTCCAAGGCCCTCCTGG
AGGGCCAGGAATCGGGCCGGGGGTTGGGCCAGGCTCTGAGGTGTGGGGGATTCCCCCATGCCCCCCGCCG
TATGAGTTCTGTGGGGGGATGGCGTACTGTGGGCCCCAGGTTGGAGTGGGGCTAGTGCCCCAAGGCGGCT
TGGAGACCTCTCAGCCTGAGGGTGAAGCAGGAGTCGGGGTGGAGAGCAACTCCGATGGGGCCTCCCCGGA
GCCCTGCACCGTCACCCCTGGTGCCGTGAAGCTGGAGAAGGAGAAGCTGGAGCAAAACCCGGAGGAGTCC
CAGGACATCAAAGCTCTGCAGAAAGAACTCGAGCAATTTGCCAAGCTCCTGAAGCAGAAGAGGATCACCC
TGGGATATACACAGGCCGATGTGGGGCTCACCCTGGGGGTTCTATTTGGGAAGGTATTCAGCCAAACGAC
CATCTGCCGCTTTGAGGCTCTGCAGCTTAGCTTCAAGAACATGTGTAAGCTGCGGCCCTTGCTGCAGAAG
TGGGTGGAGGAAGCTGACAACAATGAAAATCTTCAGGAGATATGCAAAGCAGAAACCCTCGTGCAGGCCC
GAAAGAGAAAGCGAACCAGTATCGAGAACCGAGTGAGAGGCAACCTGGAGAATTTGTTCCTGCAGTGCCC
GAAACCCACACTGCAGCAGATCAGCCACATCGCCCAGCAGCTTGGGCTCGAGAAGGATGTGGTCCGAGTG
TGGTTCTGTAACCGGCGCCAGAAGGGCAAGCGATCAAGCAGCGACTATGCACAACGAGAGGATTT
