>Addgene plasmid #20923 | pEP4 E02S EM2K | addgene partial sequence | sequence record 26702 | 20923 with hK18F (5' GGATCCGCCACCATGGCTGTCAGCGACGC 3')
TCAAGCAGGTGCCCCGAATAACCGCTGGCGGGAGGAGCTCTCCCACATGAAGCGACTTCCCCCAGTGCTT
CCCGGCCGCCCCTATGACCTGGCGGCGGCGACCGTGGCCACAGACCTGGAGAGCGGCGGAGCCGGTGCGG
CTTGCGGCGGTAGCAACCTGGCGCCCCTACCTCGGAGAGAGACCGAGGAGTTCAACGATCTCCTGGACCT
GGACTTTATTCTCTCCAATTCGCTGACCCATCCTCCGGAGTCAGTGGCCGCCACCGTGTCCTCGTCAGCG
TCAGCCTCCTCTTCGTCGTCGCCGTCGAGCAGCGGCCCTGCCAGCGCGCCCTCCACCTGCAGCTTCACCT
ATCCGATCCGGGCCGGGAACGACCCGGGCGTGGCGCCGGGCGGCACGGGCGGAGGCCTCCTCTATGGCAG
GGAGTCCGCTCCCCCTCCGACGGCTCCCTTCAACCTGGCGGACATCAACGACGTGAGCCCCTCGGGCGGC
TTC
