>Addgene plasmid #20923 | pEP4 E02S EM2K | addgene partial sequence | sequence record 26703 | 20923 with hK18R (5' GTCGACTTAAAAATGCCTCTTCATGTGTAAGG)
TCGGTCGCATTTTTGGCACTGGAACGGGCGGTGCCCCGTGTGTTTACGGTAGTGCCTGGTCAGTTCATCT
GAGCGGGCGAATTTCCATCCACAGCCGTCCCAGTCACAGTGGTAAGGTTTCTCACCTGTGTGGGTTCGCA
GGTGTGCCTTGAGATGGGAACTCTTTGTGTAGGTTTTGCCGCAGCCCGCGTAATCACAAGTGTGGGTGGC
GGTCCTTTTCCGGGGCCACGATCGTCTTCCCCTCTTTGGCTTGGGCTCCTCTGGCATGCAGGAACCGGGT
GGCATGAGCTCTTGGTAATGGAGCGGCGGGACTTGCGGCTGCATCTGATCGGGCAGGAAGGATGGGTAAT
TGGGCCCCGGGTGGGGATGGAAGCCGGGAGGAAGCGGCAGGGCAGGGTGACAGTCCCTGCTGCTCAGCAC
TTCCTCAAGACCCAGGGTCGGGGTAGTCCTGCTGGGGAGCTGCCGCCCCAGGGGGAAGTCGTGTGCAGCC
GGCCGGTGGCCATTGCTGAGAGGGGGTCCAGCGCCCAAGTGGGTGCACGAAGAGACCGCCTCCTGCGTGA
TCTTGGGGCACGTGCGCGGCGGCCCGCCGTTGTAGGGCGCCACCACCACCGGGTGGCTGCCGTCAGGGCT
GCCTTTGCTGACGCTGATGACCGACGGGCTGCCGTACTCGCTGCCA
