>Addgene plasmid #20923 | pEP4 E02S EM2K | addgene partial sequence | sequence record 26704 | 20923 with hOct4-R (ctggttcgctttctctttcg)
GCTTTGCNATCTCCTGAAGATTTTCATTGTTGTCAGCTTCCTCCACCCACTTCTGCAGCAAGGGCCGCAG
CTTACACATGTTCTTGAAGCTAAGCTGCAGAGCCTCAAAGCGGCAGATGGTCGTTTGGCTGAATACCTTC
CCAAATAGAACCCCCAGGGTGAGCCCCACATCGGCCTGTGTATATCCCAGGGTGATCCTCTTCTGCTTCA
GGAGCTTGGCAAATTGCTCGAGTTCTTTCTGCAGAGCTTTGATGTCCTGGGACTCCTCCGGGTTTTGCTC
CAGCTTCTCCTTCTCCAGCTTCACGGCACCAGGGGTGACGGTGCAGGGCTCCGGGGAGGCCCCATCGGAG
TTGCTCTCCACCCCGACTCCTGCTTCACCCTCAGGCTGAGAGGTCTCCAAGCCGCCTTGGGGCACTAGCC
CCACTCCAACCTGGGGCCCACAGTACGCCATCCCCCCACAGAACTCATACGGCGGGGGGCATGGGGGAAT
CCCCCACACCTCAGAGCCTGGCCCAACCCCCGGCCCGATTCCTGGCCCTCCAGGAGGGCCTTGGAAGCTT
AGCCAGGTCCGAGGATCAACCCAGCCCGGCTCCGGCCCCCCTGGCCCATCACCTCCACCACCTGGAGGGG
GCGAGAAG
