>Addgene plasmid #20923 | pEP4 E02S EM2K | addgene partial sequence | sequence record 62475 | hKLF4-midF 5'-TCAGCCTCCTCTTCGTCGTC-3'
CCTGCCAGCGCGCCCTCCACCTGCAGCTTCACCTATCCGATCCGGGCCGGGAACGACCCGGGCGTGGCGC
CGGGCGGCACGGGCGGAGGCCTCCTCTATGGCAGGGAGTCCGCTCCCCCTCCGACGGCTCCCTTCAACCT
GGCGGACATCAACGACGTGAGCCCCTCGGGCGGCTTCGTGGCCGAGCTCCTGCGGCCAGAATTGGACCCG
GTGTACATTCCGCCGCAGCAGCCGCAGCCGCCAGGTGGCGGGCTGATGGGCAAGTTCGTGCTGAAGGCGT
CGCTGAGCGCCCCTGGCAGCGAGTACGGCAGCCCGTCGGTCATCAGCGTCAGCAAAGGCAGCCCTGACGG
CAGCCACCCGGTGGTGGTGGCGCCCTACAACGGCGGGCCGCCGCGCACGTGCCCCAAGATCACGCAGGAG
GCGGTCTCTTCGTGCACCCACTTGGGCGCTGGACCCCCTCTCAGCAATGGCCACCGGCCGGCTGCACACG
ACTTCCCCCTGGGGCGGCAGCTCCCCAGCAGGACTACCCCGACCCTGGGTCTTGAGGAAGTGCTGAGCAG
CAGGGACTGTCACCCTGCCCTGCCGCTTCCTCCCGGCTTCCATCCCCACCCGGGGCCCAATTACCCATCC
TTCCTGCCCGATCAGATGCAGCCGCAAGTCCCGCCGCTCCATTACCAAGAGCTCATGCCACCCGGTTCCT
GCATGCCAGAGGAGCCCAAGCCAAAGAGGGGAAGACGATCGTGGCCCCGGAAAAGGACCGCCACCCACAC
TTGTGATTACGCGGGCTGCGGCAAAACCTACACAAAGAGTTCCCATCTCAAGGCACACCTGCGAACCCAC
ACAGGTGAGAAACCTTACCACTGTGACTGGGACGGCTGTGGATGGAAATTCGCCCGCTCAGATGAACTGA
CCAGGCACTACCGTAAACACACGGGGCACCGCCCGTTCCAGTGCCAAAAATGCGACCGAGCATTTTCCAG
GTCGGA
