>Addgene plasmid #20923 | pEP4 E02S EM2K | addgene partial sequence | sequence record 62477 | cMyc-F 5'-CGTTAGCTTCACCAACAGGAA-3'
GACTCGGTGCAGCCGTATTTCTACTGCGACGAGGAGGAGAACTTCTACCAGCAGCAGCAGCAGAGCGAGC
TGCAGCCCCCGGCGCCCAGCGAGGATATCTGGAAGAAATTCGAGCTGCTGCCCACCCCGCCCCTGTCCCC
TAGCCGCCGCTCCGGGCTCTGCTCGCCCTCCTACGTTGCGGTCACACCCTTCTCCCTTCGGGGAGACAAC
GACGGCGGTGGCGGGAGCTTCTCCACGGCCGACCAGCTGGAGATGGTGACCGAGCTGCTGGGAGGAGACA
TGGTGAACCAGAGTTTCATCTGCGACCCGGACGACGAGACCTTCATCAAAAACATCATCATCCAGGACTG
TATGTGGAGCGGCTTCTCGGCCGCCGCCAAGCTCGTCTCAGAGAAGCTGGCCTCCTACCAGGCTGCGCGC
AAAGACAGCGGCAGCCCGAACCCCGCCCGCGGCCACAGCGTCTGCTCCACCTCCAGCTTGTACCTGCAGG
ATCTGAGCGCCGCCGCCTCAGAGTGCATCGACCCCTCGGTGGTCTTCCCCTACCCTCTCAACGACAGCAG
CTCGCCCAAGTCCTGCGCCTCGCAAGACTCCAGCGCCTTCTCTCCGTCCTCGGATTCTCTGCTCTCCTCG
ACGGAGTCCTCCCCGCAGGGCAGCCCCGAGCCCCTGGTGCTCCATGAGGAGACACCGCCCACCACCAGCA
GCGACTCTGAGGAGGAACAAGAAGATGAGGAAGAAATCGATGTTGTTTCTGTGGAAAAGAGGCAGGCTCC
TGGCAAAAGGTCAGAGTCTGGATCACCTTCTGCTGGAGGCCACAGCAAACCTCCTCACAGCCCACTGGTC
CTCAAGAGGTGCCACGTCTCCACACATCAGCACAACTACGCAGCGCCTCCCTCCACTCGGAAGGACTATC
CTGCTGCCAAGAGGGTCAAGTTGGACAG
