>Addgene plasmid #20923 | pEP4 E02S EM2K | addgene partial sequence | sequence record 62479 | hSOX2-r 5'-gttcatgtgcgcgtaactgt-3'
CCGCGCCCAGGCCGGCGCCCACCCCGACCCCGCTCGCCATGCTATTGCCGCCGGGGGCCAGCAGCCCGCC
GGGCAGCGTGTACTTATCCTTCTTCATGAGCGTCTTGGTTTTCCGCCGGGGCCGGTATTTATAATCCGGG
TGCTCCTTCATGTGCAGCGCTCGCAGCCGCTTAGCCTCGTCGATGAACGGCCGCTTCTCCGTCTCCGACA
AAAGTTTCCACTCGGCGCCCAGGCGCTTGCTGATCTCCGAGTTGTGCATCTTGGGGTTCTCCTGGGCCAT
CTTGCGCCGCTGCCCGCGGGACCACACCATGAAGGCATTCATGGGCCGCTTGACGCGGTCCGGGCTGTTT
TTCTGGTTGCCGCCGGCCGCCGCCGCGGTGGAGTTGCCGCCGCCGCCCCCCGAAGTTTGCTGCGGGCCCG
GCGGCTTCAGCTCCGTCTCCATCATGTTGTACATGCGGAATCGAATTAATTCGCGGTGTGGCCATATTAT
CATCGTGTTTTTCAAAGGAAAACCACGTCCCCGTGGTTCGGGGGGCCTAGACGTTTTTTTAACCTCGACT
AAACACATGTAAAGCATGTGTACCGAGGCCCCAGATCAGATCCCATACAATGGGGTACCTTCTGGGCATC
CTTCAGCCCCTTGTTGAATACGCTTGAGGAGAGCCATTTGACTCTTTCCACAACTATCCAACTCACAACG
TGGCACTGGGGTTGTGCCGCCTTTGCAGGTGTATCTTATACACGTGGCTTTTGGCCGCAGAGGCACCTGT
CGCCAGGTGGGGGGTTCCGCTGCCTGCAAAGGGTCGCTACAGACGTTGTTTGTCTTCAAGAAGCTTCCAG
AGGAACTGCTTCCTTCACGACATTCAACAGACCTTGCATTCCTTTGGCGAGAGGGGAAAGACCCCTAGGA
ATGCTCGTCAAGAAGACAGGGCCAGGTTTCCGGGCCCTC
