>Addgene plasmid #20923 | pEP4 E02S EM2K | addgene partial sequence | sequence record 62480 | hOCT4-F 5'-TGCAGAAAGAACTCGAGCAA-3'
AAGAGGATCACCCTGGGATATACACAGGCCGATGTGGGGCTCACCCTGGGGGTTCTATTTGGGAAGGTAT
TCAGCCAAACGACCATCTGCCGCTTTGAGGCTCTGCAGCTTAGCTTCAAGAACATGTGTAAGCTGCGGCC
CTTGCTGCAGAAGTGGGTGGAGGAAGCTGACAACAATGAAAATCTTCAGGAGATATGCAAAGCAGAAACC
CTCGTGCAGGCCCGAAAGAGAAAGCGAACCAGTATCGAGAACCGAGTGAGAGGCAACCTGGAGAATTTGT
TCCTGCAGTGCCCGAAACCCACACTGCAGCAGATCAGCCACATCGCCCAGCAGCTTGGGCTCGAGAAGGA
TGTGGTCCGAGTGTGGTTCTGTAACCGGCGCCAGAAGGGCAAGCGATCAAGCAGCGACTATGCACAACGA
GAGGATTTTGAGGCTGCTGGGTCTCCTTTCTCAGGGGGACCAGTGTCCTTTCCTCTGGCCCCAGGGCCCC
ATTTTGGTACCCCAGGCTATGGGAGCCCTCACTTCACTGCACTGTACTCCTCGGTCCCTTTCCCTGAGGG
GGAAGCCTTTCCCCCTGTCTCCGTCACCACTCTGGGCTCTCCCATGCATTCAAACTGAGGTGCCTGCCCT
CTAGTTTACGCGTGGGGGCGGCCGGCCGCTTTCTCGAGGCCATCGATGTTTAAACGATCCGCCCCTCTCC
CTCCCCCCCCCCTAACGTTACTGGCCGAAGCCGCTTGGAATAAGGCCGGTGTGCGTTTGTCTATATGTTA
TTTTCCACCATATTGCCGTCT
